# Supplementary material for: Extracellular activity of a bacterial protease associated with reduced phage infectivity
Source: PLoS One. 2026 May 14;21(5):e0332566. doi: 10.1371/journal.pone.0332566 (PMC13175485; doi:10.1371/journal.pone.0332566)
Supplement: S2 File — (GBK) [file pone.0332566.s002.gbk]

LOCUS       15_2517459620_Gib       11898 bp DNA     circular SYN 04-JAN-2023
DEFINITION  15_2517459620_Gib
ACCESSION   .
VERSION     .
KEYWORDS    .
SOURCE      synthetic DNA construct
  ORGANISM  synthetic DNA construct
REFERENCE   1  (bases 1 to 11898)
  AUTHORS   .
  TITLE     .
  AUTHORS   .
  TITLE     Direct Submission
  JOURNAL   Exported Mar 10, 2026 from SnapGene Viewer 7.0.2
            https://www.snapgene.com
FEATURES             Location/Qualifiers
     source          1..11898
                     /mol_type="other DNA"
                     /organism="synthetic DNA construct"
     promoter        1..698
                     /label=Schizosaccharomyces pombe pADH1
                     /note="color: #ffffff; direction: RIGHT"
     misc_feature    700..1192
                     /label=500 bp
                     /note="color: #a6acb3"
     promoter        743..1106
                     /label=G4PromFinder
                     /note="color: #ffffff; direction: RIGHT"
     CDS             1107..1928
                     /codon_start=1
                     
                     /note="color: #a6acb3"
                     /translation="MVRRQLLRAFGALLAAMLAAAGVQIATGAPAAAAQTVDYDASRAG
                     EFRTNFDQAAQADADVTPFVVGGRPATENYSWLVYTSGCTGTLVKSDWVVTARHCPTPS
                     SVRVGSVNRTSGGTVVGVRRAVNNPTIDVKLLQLSSAVSYAPAPIPTTSGEVGTATRII
                     GWGLTCPFRGCGSTPTVAHELDTSILSDNRCIGINGPYEICTNNTNGDSGACYGDSGGP
                     QVRQIDGVWHVVGATSRSGNNHPICATGPSIYGDLSSIRSWIDTQVGGLPA"
     CDS             complement(2007..2098)
                     /codon_start=1
                     /label=>2517459621 transcriptional regulator, TetR family
                     /note="color: #a6acb3"
                     /translation="VDEPIDEEFARRTAAATTAALRAGVFEPR"
     CDS             2100..2903
                     /codon_start=1
                     /gene="S. cerevisiae URA3"
                     /product="orotidine-5'-phosphate decarboxylase, required 
                     for uracil biosynthesis"
                     /label=URA3
                     /note="yeast auxotrophic marker, counterselectable with 
                     5-fluoroorotic acid (5-FOA)"
                     /note="color: #ff7f50"
                     /translation="MSKATYKERAATHPSPVAAKLFNIMHEKQTNLCASLDVRTTKELL
                     ELVEALGPKICLLKTHVDILTDFSMEGTVKPLKALSAKYNFLLFEDRKFADIGNTVKLQ
                     YSAGVYRIAEWADITNAHGVVGPGIVSGLKQAAEEVTKEPRGLLMLAELSCKGSLATGE
                     YTKGTVDIAKSDKDFVIGFIAQRDMGGRDEGYDWLIMTPGVGLDDKGDALGQQYRTVDD
                     VVSTGSDIIIVGRGLFAKGRDAKVEGERYRKAGWEAYLRRCGQQN"
     misc_feature    2981..3484
                     /label=CEN/ARS
                     /note="S. cerevisiae CEN6 centromere fused to an 
                     autonomously replicating sequence"
                     /note="color: #454f59"
     promoter        3743..4023
                     /gene="S. cerevisiae TRP1"
                     /label=TRP1 promoter
                     /note="color: #ffffff; direction: RIGHT"
     CDS             4024..4698
                     /codon_start=1
                     /gene="S. cerevisiae TRP1"
                     /product="phosphoribosylanthranilate isomerase, required 
                     for tryptophan biosynthesis"
                     /label=TRP1
                     /note="yeast auxotrophic marker"
                     /note="color: #ff7f50"
                     /translation="MSVINFTGSSGPLVKVCGLQSTEAAECALDSDADLLGIICVPNRK
                     RTIDPVIARKISSLVKAYKNSSGTPKYLVGVFRNQPKEDVLALVNDYGIDIVQLHGDES
                     WQEYQEFLGLPVIKRLVFPKDCNILLSAASQKPHSFIPLFDSEAGGTGELLDWNSISDW
                     VGRQESPESLHFMLAGGLTPENVGDALRLNGVIGVDVSGGVETNGVKDSNKIANFVKNA
                     KK"
     rep_origin      5206..5794
                     /direction=RIGHT
                     /label=ori
                     /note="high-copy-number ColE1/pMB1/pBR322/pUC origin of 
                     replication"
                     /note="color: #ffff00"
     polyA_signal    6179..6313
                     /label=SV40 poly(A) signal
                     /note="SV40 polyadenylation signal"
                     /note="color: #a6acb3"
     CDS             complement(6738..6758)
                     /codon_start=1
                     /product="nuclear localization signal of SV40 (simian virus
                     40) large T antigen"
                     /label=SV40 NLS
                     /note="color: #993366"
                     /translation="PKKKRKV"
     intron          6888..6953
                     /label=small t intron
                     /note="SV40 (simian virus 40) small t antigen intron"
                     /note="color: #------"
     CDS             complement(7373..8167)
                     /codon_start=1
                     /gene="aph(3')-II (or nptII)"
                     /product="aminoglycoside phosphotransferase from Tn5"
                     /label=NeoR/KanR
                     /note="confers resistance to neomycin, kanamycin, and G418 
                     (Geneticin(R))"
                     /note="color: #ccffcc"
                     /translation="MIEQDGLHAGSPAAWVERLFGYDWAQQTIGCSDAAVFRLSAQGRP
                     VLFVKTDLSGALNELQDEAARLSWLATTGVPCAAVLDVVTEAGRDWLLLGEVPGQDLLS
                     SHLAPAEKVSIMADAMRRLHTLDPATCPFDHQAKHRIERARTRMEAGLVDQDDLDEEHQ
                     GLAPAELFARLKARMPDGEDLVVTHGDACLPNIMVENGRFSGFIDCGRLGVADRYQDIA
                     LATRDIAEELGGEWADRFLVLYGIAAPDSQRIAFYRLLDEFF"

     CDS             complement(8951..9322)
                     /codon_start=1
                     /gene="traJ"
                     /product="oriT-recognizing protein"
                     /label=traJ
                     /note="color: #993366"
                     /translation="MADETKPTRKGSPPIKVYCLPDERRAIEEKAAAAGMSLSAYLLAV
                     GQGYKITGVVDYEHVRELARINGDLGRLGGLLKLWLTDDPRTARFGDATILALLAKIEE
                     KQDELGKVMMGVVRPRAEP"
     oriT            9355..9464
                     /note="incP origin of transfer"
                     /note="color: #a6acb3"
     CDS             complement(9702..9713)
                     /codon_start=1
                     /product="Factor Xa recognition and cleavage site"
                     /label=Factor Xa site
                     /note="color: #cc99b2
                     Cleavage site after base 9701"
                     /translation="IEGR"
     CDS             9893..11710
                     /codon_start=1
                     /product="integrase from phage phi-C31"
                     /label=phage phi-C31 integrase
                     /note="color: #993366"
                     /translation="MDTYAGAYDRQSRERENSSAASPATQRSANEDKAADLQREVERDG
                     GRFRFVGHFSEAPGTSAFGTAERPEFERILNECRAGRLNMIIVYDVSRFSRLKVMDAIP
                     IVSELLALGVTIVSTQEGVFRQGNVMDLIHLIMRLDASHKESSLKSAKILDTKNLQREL
                     GGYVGGKAPYGFELVSETKEITRNGRMVNVVINKLAHSTTPLTGPFEFEPDVIRWWWRE
                     IKTHKHLPFKPGSQAAIHPGSITGLCKRMDADAVPTRGETIGKKTASSAWDPATVMRIL
                     RAPRIAGFAAEVIYKKKPDGTPTTKIEGYRIQRDPITLRPVELDCGPIIEPAEWYELQA
                     WLDGRGRGKGLSRGQAILSAMDKLYCECGAVMTSKRGEESIKDSYRCRRRKVVDPSAPG
                     QHEGTCNVSMAALDKFVAERIFNKIRHAEGDEETLALLWEAARRFGKLTEAPEKSGERA
                     NLVAERADALNALEELYEDRAAGAYDGPVGRKHFRKQQAALTLRQQGAEERLAELEAAE
                     APKLPLDQWFPEDADADPTGPKSWWGRASVDDKRVFVGLFVDKIVVTKSTTGRGQGTPI
                     EKRASITWAKPPTDDDEDDAQDGTEDVAA"
ORIGIN
        1 cctacaacaa ctaagaaaat ggctatcatg cggaagctgg tgagaagaac agcatcggga
       61 caagggaagg aagaacaaag acaaagaaaa caaaagaaag caattgaaaa caaaacaaaa
      121 caattttcat tccttctctt atcattcctt ttcttttctt ttctctcatt caacgcactc
      181 catcgtatcc gtattcctct tattttttct ctttctctat atccatttct ttctctctag
      241 gtgtgtcctc tctctctctt caatttctct actccgcatt ccaacgcatc cttcccccaa
      301 cctcccattt cctccttacg gcccgatagc gatcgtcttt ccctcgctat cactcgctac
      361 cggcccctcc tctgcaccgt aacctcctac gtatttacca tatcataaag ttttttccga
      421 cgcttatcgc tgaccccctg ccgccctcct attggcttcc ggattatctt cttgtccata
      481 aggtgatcca tgcttcctga agattcccga aatgtgtcca ctttggcggg gaatcattcc
      541 atccacttct ttctctctcg ctttcctcat tcggcgctcc ccttccgcgt ctcattggtc
      601 ttccgctccg tttttgcttt gccgatgtta cttggggaga ggtgcgataa tcctttcgca
      661 aaaactcggt ttgacgcctc ccatggtata aatagtggct caccctcgtc gctggtgtgg
      721 cagccgcatc agatggtcgc ctcgacgcac cgactccctg cgaagtcaac caattgccgt
      781 agcgcggcga ggttcgtcag ccagacccac caccagaggc gccaccgcat cgtcggtcat
      841 ctcgcagggc cgtggctcgt cctgtgtgaa cgcgttgagg tcggagtgac cactgagatt
      901 gaacgacgct ccgcaatcgg tggcgggccg aagcggccgg cttggccgcc agtttggtct
      961 ggcgggcgag gccgtgaggc ggcggtggca cgtgccgcgc tgtggcatgc cgtatggcgc
     1021 ttccgctata tcgaacatcg cacatgctca gctagtatct atctatatca atggatggcg
     1081 gtgtcgccac aacccaggag tgtgagatgg tcagaagaca actgttgcgc gcgttcggcg
     1141 ccctgctggc ggcgatgctg gcagcggccg gggtgcagat cgccaccggt gcgccggctg
     1201 ccgcggccca gacggtcgac tacgacgcga gccgggccgg cgagttccgt acgaacttcg
     1261 accaagcggc ccaggctgat gccgatgtca cgccgttcgt ggttggcggc cggccggcga
     1321 ccgagaacta ttcgtggctg gtctacacct ctggctgtac cggcacgttg gtcaagtcgg
     1381 actgggtcgt cacggcgcgg cactgcccga caccgtcctc ggtccgtgtg ggtagcgtca
     1441 accgcaccag cggtggcacg gtcgtcgggg tccgtcgcgc cgtcaacaat cccacgatcg
     1501 acgtcaagct gttgcaactg tccagtgcgg tctcgtatgc cccggccccg atcccgacga
     1561 cgtctgggga ggtcggtacc gctacccgga tcatcggctg gggtctgacc tgtccgttcc
     1621 ggggctgtgg ttcgacgccg acggtcgcgc acgagctgga cacgtcgatc ctgtcggaca
     1681 accggtgcat cggcatcaac ggcccgtacg agatctgcac caacaacacg aacggtgact
     1741 cgggcgcctg ctatggcgac tcgggtggcc cgcaggttcg tcagatcgac ggggtgtggc
     1801 acgtggtcgg tgccaccagt cggtcgggca acaaccaccc gatctgtgcc accggcccat
     1861 cgatctacgg tgacctgtcg tcgatccgtt cctggatcga cacccaggtc ggcggccttc
     1921 ccgcctgagc tctccctgaa gggccccggt caacacccag cgttgaccgg ggtgccccgg
     1981 ccgtcagcta tggcgggatg aggcgctcac ctcggttcga agacgcccgc gcgaagggct
     2041 gcggtggtcg cggcggcagt acgtcgggca aactcctcat ctatgggttc gtcgacaata
     2101 tgtcgaaagc tacatataag gaacgtgctg ctactcatcc tagtcctgtt gctgccaagc
     2161 tatttaatat catgcacgaa aagcaaacaa acttgtgtgc ttcattggat gttcgtacca
     2221 ccaaggaatt actggagtta gttgaagcat taggtcccaa aatttgttta ctaaaaacac
     2281 atgtggatat cttgactgat ttttccatgg agggcacagt taagccgcta aaggcattat
     2341 ccgccaagta caatttttta ctcttcgaag acagaaaatt tgctgacatt ggtaatacag
     2401 tcaaattgca gtactctgcg ggtgtataca gaatagcaga atgggcagac attacgaatg
     2461 cacacggtgt ggtgggccca ggtattgtta gcggtttgaa gcaggcggcg gaagaagtaa
     2521 caaaggaacc tagaggcctt ttgatgttag cagaattgtc atgcaagggc tccctagcta
     2581 ctggagaata tactaagggt actgttgaca ttgcgaagag cgacaaagat tttgttatcg
     2641 gctttattgc tcaaagagac atgggtggaa gagatgaagg ttacgattgg ttgattatga
     2701 cacccggtgt gggtttagat gacaagggag acgcattggg tcaacagtat agaaccgtgg
     2761 atgatgtggt ctctacagga tctgacatta ttattgttgg aagaggacta tttgcaaagg
     2821 gaagggatgc taaggtagag ggtgaacgtt acagaaaagc aggctgggaa gcatatttga
     2881 gaagatgcgg ccagcaaaac taaggtacct gtatttagaa aaataaacaa ataggggttc
     2941 cgcgcacatt tccccgaaaa gtgccacctg ggtccttttc atcacgtgct ataaaaataa
     3001 ttataattta aattttttaa tataaatata taaattaaaa atagaaagta aaaaaagaaa
     3061 ttaaagaaaa aatagttttt gttttccgaa gatgtaaaag actctagggg gatcgccaac
     3121 aaatactacc ttttatcttg ctcttcctgc tctcaggtat taatgccgaa ttgtttcatc
     3181 ttgtctgtgt agaagaccac acacgaaaat cctgtgattt tacattttac ttatcgttaa
     3241 tcgaatgtat atctatttaa tctgcttttc ttgtctaata aatatatatg taaagtacgc
     3301 tttttgttga aattttttaa acctttgttt attttttttt cttcattccg taactcttct
     3361 accttcttta tttactttct aaaatccaaa tacaaaacat aaaaataaat aaacacagag
     3421 taaattccca aattattcca tcattaaaag atacgaggcg cgtgtaagtt acaggcaagc
     3481 gatccgtcta agaaaccatt attatcatga cattaaccta taaaaatagg cgtatcacga
     3541 ggccctttcg tctcgcgcgt ttcggtgatg acggtgaaaa cctctgacac atgcagctcc
     3601 cggagacggt cacagcttgt ctgtaagcgg atgccgggag cagacaagcc cgtcagggcg
     3661 cgtcagcggg tgttggcggg tgtcggggct ggcttaacta tgcggcatca gagcagattg
     3721 tactgagagt gcaccataga tcacgacatt actatatata taatatagga agcatttaat
     3781 agaacagcat cgtaatatat gtgtactttg cagttatgac gccagatggc agtagtggaa
     3841 gatattcttt attgaaaaat agcttgtcac cttacgtaca atcttgatcc ggagcttttc
     3901 tttttttgcc gattaagaat taattcggtc gaaaaaagaa aaggagaggg ccaagaggga
     3961 gggcattggt gactattgag cacgtgagta tacgtgatta agcacacaaa ggcagcttgg
     4021 agtatgtctg ttattaattt cacaggtagt tctggtccat tggtgaaagt ttgcggcttg
     4081 cagagcacag aggccgcaga atgtgctcta gattccgatg ctgacttgct gggtattata
     4141 tgtgtgccca atagaaagag aacaattgac ccggttattg caaggaaaat ttcaagtctt
     4201 gtaaaagcat ataaaaatag ttcaggcact ccgaaatact tggttggcgt gtttcgtaat
     4261 caacctaagg aggatgtttt ggctctggtc aatgattacg gcattgatat cgtccaactg
     4321 catggagatg agtcgtggca agaataccaa gagttcctcg gtttgccagt tattaaaaga
     4381 ctcgtatttc caaaagactg caacatacta ctcagtgcag cttcacagaa acctcattcg
     4441 tttattccct tgtttgattc agaagcaggt gggacaggtg aacttttgga ttggaactcg
     4501 atttctgact gggttggaag gcaagagagc cccgaaagct tacattttat gttagctggt
     4561 ggactgacgc cagaaaatgt tggtgatgcg cttagattaa atggcgttat tggtgttgat
     4621 gtaagcggag gtgtggagac aaatggtgta aaagactcta acaaaatagc aaatttcgtc
     4681 aaaaatgcta agaaataggt tattactgag tagtatttat ttaagtattg tttgtgcact
     4741 tgccgatcta tgcggtgtga aataccgcac agatgcgtaa ggagaaaata ccgcatcagg
     4801 aaattgtaag cgttaatatt ttgttaaaat tcgcgttaaa tttttgttaa atcagctcat
     4861 tttttaacca ataggccgaa atcggcaaaa tcccttataa atcaaaagaa tagaccgaga
     4921 tagggttgag tgttgttcca gtttggaaca agagtccact attaaagaac gtggactcca
     4981 acgtcaaagg gcgaaaaacc gtctatcagg gcgatggccc actacgtgaa cctaactgtc
     5041 agaccaagtt tactcatata tactttagat tgatttaaaa cttcattttt aatttaaaag
     5101 gatctaggtg aagatccttt ttgataatct catgaccaaa atcccttaac gtgagttttc
     5161 gttccactga gcgtcagacc ccgtagaaaa gatcaaagga tcttcttgag atcctttttt
     5221 tctgcgcgta atctgctgct tgcaaacaaa aaaaccaccg ctaccagcgg tggtttgttt
     5281 gccggatcaa gagctaccaa ctctttttcc gaaggtaact ggcttcagca gagcgcagat
     5341 accaaatact gtccttctag tgtagccgta gttaggccac cacttcaaga actctgtagc
     5401 accgcctaca tacctcgctc tgctaatcct gttaccagtg gctgctgcca gtggcgataa
     5461 gtcgtgtctt accgggttgg actcaagacg atagttaccg gataaggcgc agcggtcggg
     5521 ctgaacgggg ggttcgtgca cacagcccag cttggagcga acgacctaca ccgaactgag
     5581 atacctacag cgtgagctat gagaaagcgc cacgcttccc gaagggagaa aggcggacag
     5641 gtatccggta agcggcaggg tcggaacagg agagcgcacg agggagcttc cagggggaaa
     5701 cgcctggtat ctttatagtc ctgtcgggtt tcgccacctc tgacttgagc gtcgattttt
     5761 gtgatgctcg tcaggggggc ggagcctatg gaaaaacgcc agcaacgcgg cctttttacg
     5821 gttcctggcc ttttgctggc cttttgctca catgttcttt cctgcgttat cccctgattc
     5881 tgtggataac cgtattaccg cctttgagtg agctgatacc gctcgccgca gccgaacgac
     5941 cgagcgcagc gagtcagtga gcgaggaagc ggaagagcgc tgacttccgc gtttccagac
     6001 tttacgaaac acggaaaccg aagaccattc atgttgttgc tcaggtcgca gacgttttgc
     6061 agcagcagtc gcttcacgtt cgctcgcgta tcggtgattc attctgctaa ccagtaaggc
     6121 aaccccgcca gcctagccgg gtcctcaacg acaggagcac gatcatgcgc acccgtcaga
     6181 tccagacatg ataagataca ttgatgagtt tggacaaacc acaactagaa tgcagtgaaa
     6241 aaaatgcttt atttgtgaaa tttgtgatgc tattgcttta tttgtaacca ttataagctg
     6301 caataaacaa gttaacaaca acaattgcat tcattttatg tttcaggttc agggggaggt
     6361 gtgggaggtt ttttaaagca agtaaaacct ctacaaatgt ggtatggctg attatgatct
     6421 ctagtcaagg cactatacat caaatattcc ttattaaccc ctttacaaat taaaaagcta
     6481 aaggtacaca atttttgagc atagttatta atagcagaca ctctatgcct gtgtggagta
     6541 agaaaaaaca gtatgttatg attataactg ttatgcctac ttataaaggt tacagaatat
     6601 ttttccataa ttttcttgta tagcagtgca gctttttcct ttgtggtgta aatagcaaag
     6661 caagcaagag ttctattact aaacacagca tgactcaaaa aacttagcaa ttctgaagga
     6721 aagtccttgg ggtcttctac ctttctcttc ttttttggag gagtagaatg ttgagagtca
     6781 gcagtagcct catcatcact agatggcatt tcttctgagc aaaacaggtt ttcctcatta
     6841 aaggcattcc accactgctc ccattcatca gttccatagg ttggaatcta aaatacacaa
     6901 acaattagaa tcagtagttt aacacattat acacttaaaa attttatatt taccttagag
     6961 ctttaaatct ctgtaggtag tttgtccaat tatgtcacac cacagaagta aggttccttc
     7021 acaaagatcc ggaccaaagc ggccatcgtg cctccccact cctgcagttc gggggcatgg
     7081 atgcgcggat agccgctgct ggtttcctgg atgccgacgg atttgcactg ccggtagaac
     7141 tccgcgaggt cgtccagcct caggcagcag ctgaaccaac tcgcgagggg atcgagcccg
     7201 gggtgggcga agaactccag catgagatcc ccgcgctgga ggatcatcca gccggcgtcc
     7261 cggaaaacga ttccgaagcc caacctttca tagaaggcgg cggtggaatc gaaatctcgt
     7321 gatggcaggt tgggcgtcgc ttggtcggtc atttcgaacc ccagagtccc gctcagaaga
     7381 actcgtcaag aaggcgatag aaggcgatgc gctgcgaatc gggagcggcg ataccgtaaa
     7441 gcacgaggaa gcggtcagcc cattcgccgc caagctcttc agcaatatca cgggtagcca
     7501 acgctatgtc ctgatagcgg tccgccacac ccagccggcc acagtcgatg aatccagaaa
     7561 agcggccatt ttccaccatg atattcggca agcaggcatc gccatgggtc acgacgagat
     7621 cctcgccgtc gggcatccgc gccttgagcc tggcgaacag ttcggctggc gcgagcccct
     7681 gatgctcttc gtccagatca tcctgatcga caagaccggc ttccatccga gtacgtgctc
     7741 gctcgatgcg atgtttcgct tggtggtcga atgggcaggt agccggatca agcgtatgca
     7801 gccgccgcat tgcatcagcc atgatggata ctttctcggc aggagcaagg tgagatgaca
     7861 ggagatcctg ccccggcact tcgcccaata gcagccagtc ccttcccgct tcagtgacaa
     7921 cgtcgagcac agctgcgcaa ggaacgcccg tcgtggccag ccacgatagc cgcgctgcct
     7981 cgtcttggag ttcattcagg gcaccggaca ggtcggtctt gacaaaaaga accgggcgcc
     8041 cctgcgctga cagccggaac acggcggcat cagagcagcc gattgtctgt tgtgcccagt
     8101 catagccgaa tagcctctcc acccaagcgg ccggagaacc tgcgtgcaat ccatcttgtt
     8161 caatcatgcg aaacgatcct catcctgtct cttgatcaga tcttgatccc ctgcgccatc
     8221 agatccttgg cggcaagaaa gccatccagt ttactttgca gggcttccca accttaccag
     8281 agggcgcccc agctggcaat tccggttcgc ttgctgtcca taaaaccgcc cagtctagct
     8341 atcgccatgt aagcccactg caagctacct gctttctctt tgcgcttgcg ttttcccttg
     8401 tccagatagc ccagtagctg acattcatcc ggggtcagca ccgtttctgc ggactggctt
     8461 tctacgtgtt ccgcttcctt tagcagccct tgcgccctga gtgcttgcgg cagcgtgaga
     8521 gctcatgagc ggagaacgag atgacgttgg aggggcaagg tcgcgctgat tgctggggca
     8581 acacgtggag cggatcgggg attgtctttc ttcagctcgc tgatgatatg ctgacgctca
     8641 atgccgtttg gcctccgact aacgaaaatc ccgcatttgg acggctgatc cgattggcac
     8701 ggcggacggc gaatggcgga gcagacgctc gtccgggggc aatgagatat gaaaaagcct
     8761 gaactcaccg cgacgtatcg ggccctggcc agctagctag agtcgacctg caggtccccg
     8821 gggatcggtc ttgccttgct cgtcggtgat gtacttcacc agctccgcga agtcgctctt
     8881 cttgatggag cgcatgggga cgtgcttggc aatcacgcgc accccccggc cgttttagcg
     8941 gctaaaaaag tcatggctct gccctcgggc ggaccacgcc catcatgacc ttgccaagct
     9001 cgtcctgctt ctcttcgatc ttcgccagca gggcgaggat cgtggcatca ccgaaccgcg
     9061 ccgtgcgcgg gtcgtcggtg agccagagtt tcagcaggcc gcccaggcgg cccaggtcgc
     9121 cattgatgcg ggccagctcg cggacgtgct catagtccac gacgcccgtg attttgtagc
     9181 cctggccgac ggccagcagg taggccgaca ggctcatgcc ggccgccgcc gccttttcct
     9241 caatcgctct tcgttcgtct ggaaggcagt acaccttgat aggtgggctg cccttcctgg
     9301 ttggcttggt ttcatcagcc atccgcttgc cctcatctgt tacgccggcg gtagccggcc
     9361 agcctcgcag agcaggattc ccgttgagca ccgccaggtg cgaataaggg acagtgaaga
     9421 aggaacaccc gctcgcgggt gggcctactt cacctatcct gcccggctga cgccgttgga
     9481 tacaccaagg aaagtctaca cgaacccttt ggcaaaatcc tgtatatcgt gcgaaaaagg
     9541 atggatatac cgaaaaaatc gctataatga ccccgaagca gggttatgca gcggaaaaga
     9601 tccgtcgacc tgcaggcatg caagctctag cgattccaga cgtcccgaag gcgtggcgcg
     9661 gcttccccgt gccggagcaa tcgccctggg tgggttacac gacgcccctc tatggcccgt
     9721 actgacggac acaccgaagc cccggcggca accctcagcg gatgccccgg ggcttcacgt
     9781 tttcccaggt cagaagcggt tttcgggagt agtgccccaa ctggggtaac ctttgagttc
     9841 tctcagttgg gggcgtaggg tcgccgacat gacacaaggg gttgtgaccg gggtggacac
     9901 gtacgcgggt gcttacgacc gtcagtcgcg cgagcgcgaa aattcgagcg cagcaagccc
     9961 agcgacacag cgtagcgcca acgaagacaa ggcggccgac cttcagcgcg aagtcgagcg
    10021 cgacgggggc cggttcaggt tcgtcgggca tttcagcgaa gcgccgggca cgtcggcgtt
    10081 cgggacggcg gagcgcccgg agttcgaacg catcctgaac gaatgccgcg ccgggcggct
    10141 caacatgatc attgtctatg acgtgtcgcg cttctcgcgc ctgaaggtca tggacgcgat
    10201 tccgattgtc tcggaattgc tcgccctggg cgtgacgatt gtttccactc aggaaggcgt
    10261 cttccggcag ggaaacgtca tggacctgat tcacctgatt atgcggctcg acgcgtcgca
    10321 caaagaatct tcgctgaagt cggcgaagat tctcgacacg aagaaccttc agcgcgaatt
    10381 gggcgggtac gtcggcggga aggcgcctta cggcttcgag cttgtttcgg agacgaagga
    10441 gatcacgcgc aacggccgaa tggtcaatgt cgtcatcaac aagcttgcgc actcgaccac
    10501 tccccttacc ggacccttcg agttcgagcc cgacgtaatc cggtggtggt ggcgtgagat
    10561 caagacgcac aaacaccttc ccttcaagcc gggcagtcaa gccgccattc acccgggcag
    10621 catcacgggg ctttgtaagc gcatggacgc tgacgccgtg ccgacccggg gcgagacgat
    10681 tgggaagaag accgcttcaa gcgcctggga cccggcaacc gttatgcgaa tccttcgggc
    10741 cccgcgtatt gcgggcttcg ccgctgaggt gatctacaag aagaagccgg acggcacgcc
    10801 gaccacgaag attgagggtt accgcattca gcgcgacccg atcacgctcc ggccggtcga
    10861 gcttgattgc ggaccgatca tcgagcccgc tgagtggtat gagcttcagg cgtggttgga
    10921 cggcaggggg cgcggcaagg ggctttcccg ggggcaagcc attctgtccg ccatggacaa
    10981 gctgtactgc gagtgtggcg ccgtcatgac ttcgaagcgc ggggaagaat cgatcaagga
    11041 ctcttaccgc tgccgtcgcc ggaaggtggt cgacccgtcc gcacctgggc agcacgaagg
    11101 cacgtgcaac gtcagcatgg cggcactcga caagttcgtt gcggaacgca tcttcaacaa
    11161 gatcaggcac gccgaaggcg acgaagagac gttggcgctt ctgtgggaag ccgcccgacg
    11221 cttcggcaag ctcactgagg cgcctgagaa gagcggcgaa cgggcgaacc ttgttgcgga
    11281 gcgcgccgac gccctgaacg cccttgaaga gctgtacgaa gaccgcgcgg caggcgcgta
    11341 cgacggaccc gttggcagga agcacttccg gaagcaacag gcagcgctga cgctccggca
    11401 gcaaggggcg gaagagcggc ttgccgaact tgaagccgcc gaagccccga agcttcccct
    11461 tgaccaatgg ttccccgaag acgccgacgc tgacccgacc ggccctaagt cgtggtgggg
    11521 gcgcgcgtca gtagacgaca agcgcgtgtt cgtcgggctc ttcgtagaca agatcgttgt
    11581 cacgaagtcg actacgggca gggggcaggg aacgcccatc gagaagcgcg cttcgatcac
    11641 gtgggcgaag ccgccgaccg acgacgacga agacgacgcc caggacggca cggaagacgt
    11701 agcggcgtag cgagacaccc gggaagcctg atctacgtct gtcgagaagt ttctgatcga
    11761 aaagttcgac agcgtctccg acctgatgca gctctcggag ggcgaagaat ctcgtgcttt
    11821 cagcttcgat gtaggagggc gtggatatgt cctgcgggta aatagctgcg ccgatggttt
    11881 ctacaaagat cgactagt
//
