# Supplementary material for: Extracellular activity of a bacterial protease associated with reduced phage infectivity
Source: PLoS One. 2026 May 14;21(5):e0332566. doi: 10.1371/journal.pone.0332566 (PMC13175485; doi:10.1371/journal.pone.0332566)
Supplement: S3 File — (GBK) [file pone.0332566.s003.gbk]

LOCUS       15_2517459620_S2       11898 bp DNA     circular SYN 31-MAY-2023
DEFINITION  pCAP03-acc(3)IV is a upgraded version of the pCAP01(Plasmid #59981).
ACCESSION   .
VERSION     .
KEYWORDS    pCAP03-acc(3)IV
SOURCE      synthetic DNA construct
  ORGANISM  synthetic DNA construct
REFERENCE   1  (bases 1 to 11898)
  AUTHORS   Tang X, Li J, Millan-Aguinaga N, Zhang JJ, O'Neill EC, Ugalde JA, 
            Jensen PR, Mantovani SM, Moore BS
  TITLE     Identification of Thiotetronic Acid Antibiotic Biosynthetic Pathways
            by Target-directed Genome Mining.
  JOURNAL   ACS Chem Biol. 2015 Oct 21.
  PUBMED    26458099
REFERENCE   2  (bases 1 to 11898)
  AUTHORS   .
  TITLE     Direct Submission
  JOURNAL   Exported Mar 10, 2026 from SnapGene Viewer 7.0.2
            https://www.snapgene.com
COMMENT     SGRef: number: 1; type: "Journal Article"; journalName: "ACS Chem 
            Biol. 2015 Oct 21."
FEATURES             Location/Qualifiers
     source          1..11898
                     /mol_type="other DNA"
                     /organism="synthetic DNA construct"
     promoter        1..698
                     /label=Schizosaccharomyces pombe pADH1
                     /note="color: #ffffff; direction: RIGHT"
     misc_feature    700..1192
                     /label=500 bp
                     /note="color: #a6acb3"
     promoter        743..1106
                     /label=G4PromFinder
                     /note="color: #ffffff; direction: RIGHT"
     CDS             1107..1928
                     /codon_start=1
                     
                     /note="color: #a6acb3"
                     /translation="MVRRQLLRAFGALLAAMLAAAGVQIATGAPAAAAQTVDYDASRAG
                     EFRTNFDQAAQADADVTPFVVGGRPATENYSWLVYTSGCTGTLVKSDWVVTARHCPTPS
                     SVRVGSVNRTSGGTVVGVRRAVNNPTIDVKLLQLSSAVSYAPAPIPTTSGEVGTATRII
                     GWGLTCPFRGCGSTPTVAHELDTSILSDNRCIGINGPYEICTNNTNGDSGACYGDAGGP
                     QVRQIDGVWHVVGATSRSGNNHPICATGPSIYGDLSSIRSWIDTQVGGLPA"
     CDS             1761..1763
                     /codon_start=1
                     /label=S219A
                     /note="color: #993366"
                     /translation="A"
     CDS             complement(2007..2098)
                     /codon_start=1
                     /label=>2517459621 transcriptional regulator, TetR family
                     /note="color: #a6acb3"
                     /translation="VDEPIDEEFARRTAAATTAALRAGVFEPR"
     CDS             2100..2903
                     /codon_start=1
                     /gene="S. cerevisiae URA3"
                     /product="orotidine-5'-phosphate decarboxylase, required 
                     for uracil biosynthesis"
                     /label=URA3
                     /note="yeast auxotrophic marker, counterselectable with 
                     5-fluoroorotic acid (5-FOA)"
                     /note="color: #ff7f50"
                     /translation="MSKATYKERAATHPSPVAAKLFNIMHEKQTNLCASLDVRTTKELL
                     ELVEALGPKICLLKTHVDILTDFSMEGTVKPLKALSAKYNFLLFEDRKFADIGNTVKLQ
                     YSAGVYRIAEWADITNAHGVVGPGIVSGLKQAAEEVTKEPRGLLMLAELSCKGSLATGE
                     YTKGTVDIAKSDKDFVIGFIAQRDMGGRDEGYDWLIMTPGVGLDDKGDALGQQYRTVDD
                     VVSTGSDIIIVGRGLFAKGRDAKVEGERYRKAGWEAYLRRCGQQN"
     misc_feature    2981..3484
                     /label=CEN/ARS
                     /note="S. cerevisiae CEN6 centromere fused to an 
                     autonomously replicating sequence"
                     /note="color: #454f59"
     promoter        3743..4023
                     /gene="S. cerevisiae TRP1"
                     /label=TRP1 promoter
                     /note="color: #ffffff; direction: RIGHT"
     CDS             4024..4698
                     /codon_start=1
                     /gene="S. cerevisiae TRP1"
                     /product="phosphoribosylanthranilate isomerase, required 
                     for tryptophan biosynthesis"
                     /label=TRP1
                     /note="yeast auxotrophic marker"
                     /note="color: #ff7f50"
                     /translation="MSVINFTGSSGPLVKVCGLQSTEAAECALDSDADLLGIICVPNRK
                     RTIDPVIARKISSLVKAYKNSSGTPKYLVGVFRNQPKEDVLALVNDYGIDIVQLHGDES
                     WQEYQEFLGLPVIKRLVFPKDCNILLSAASQKPHSFIPLFDSEAGGTGELLDWNSISDW
                     VGRQESPESLHFMLAGGLTPENVGDALRLNGVIGVDVSGGVETNGVKDSNKIANFVKNA
                     KK"
     rep_origin      5206..5794
                     /direction=RIGHT
                     /label=ori
                     /note="high-copy-number ColE1/pMB1/pBR322/pUC origin of 
                     replication"
                     /note="color: #ffff00"
     polyA_signal    6179..6313
                     /label=SV40 poly(A) signal
                     /note="SV40 polyadenylation signal"
                     /note="color: #a6acb3"
     CDS             complement(6738..6758)
                     /codon_start=1
                     /product="nuclear localization signal of SV40 (simian virus
                     40) large T antigen"
                     /label=SV40 NLS
                     /note="color: #993366"
                     /translation="PKKKRKV"
     intron          6888..6953
                     /label=small t intron
                     /note="SV40 (simian virus 40) small t antigen intron"
                     /note="color: #------"
     CDS             complement(7373..8167)
                     /codon_start=1
                     /gene="aph(3')-II (or nptII)"
                     /product="aminoglycoside phosphotransferase from Tn5"
                     /label=NeoR/KanR
                     /note="confers resistance to neomycin, kanamycin, and G418 
                     (Geneticin(R))"
                     /note="color: #ccffcc"
                     /translation="MIEQDGLHAGSPAAWVERLFGYDWAQQTIGCSDAAVFRLSAQGRP
                     VLFVKTDLSGALNELQDEAARLSWLATTGVPCAAVLDVVTEAGRDWLLLGEVPGQDLLS
                     SHLAPAEKVSIMADAMRRLHTLDPATCPFDHQAKHRIERARTRMEAGLVDQDDLDEEHQ
                     GLAPAELFARLKARMPDGEDLVVTHGDACLPNIMVENGRFSGFIDCGRLGVADRYQDIA
                     LATRDIAEELGGEWADRFLVLYGIAAPDSQRIAFYRLLDEFF"
     primer_bind     8094..8113
                     /label=Neo-R
                     /note="Neomycin resistance gene, reverse primer"
                     /note="color: black; sequence: GCCCAGTCATAGCCGAATAG"
     CDS             complement(8951..9322)
                     /codon_start=1
                     /gene="traJ"
                     /product="oriT-recognizing protein"
                     /label=traJ
                     /note="color: #993366"
                     /translation="MADETKPTRKGSPPIKVYCLPDERRAIEEKAAAAGMSLSAYLLAV
                     GQGYKITGVVDYEHVRELARINGDLGRLGGLLKLWLTDDPRTARFGDATILALLAKIEE
                     KQDELGKVMMGVVRPRAEP"
     oriT            9355..9464
                     /note="incP origin of transfer"
                     /note="color: #a6acb3"
     CDS             complement(9702..9713)
                     /codon_start=1
                     /product="Factor Xa recognition and cleavage site"
                     /label=Factor Xa site
                     /note="color: #cc99b2
                     Cleavage site after base 9701"
                     /translation="IEGR"
     protein_bind    9784..9883
                     /label=phage phi-C31 attP
                     /bound_moiety="phage phi-C31 integrase"
                     /note="attachment site of phage phi-C31"
                     /note="color: #31849b"
     CDS             9893..11710
                     /codon_start=1
                     /product="integrase from phage phi-C31"
                     /label=phage phi-C31 integrase
                     /note="color: #993366"
                     /translation="MDTYAGAYDRQSRERENSSAASPATQRSANEDKAADLQREVERDG
                     GRFRFVGHFSEAPGTSAFGTAERPEFERILNECRAGRLNMIIVYDVSRFSRLKVMDAIP
                     IVSELLALGVTIVSTQEGVFRQGNVMDLIHLIMRLDASHKESSLKSAKILDTKNLQREL
                     GGYVGGKAPYGFELVSETKEITRNGRMVNVVINKLAHSTTPLTGPFEFEPDVIRWWWRE
                     IKTHKHLPFKPGSQAAIHPGSITGLCKRMDADAVPTRGETIGKKTASSAWDPATVMRIL
                     RAPRIAGFAAEVIYKKKPDGTPTTKIEGYRIQRDPITLRPVELDCGPIIEPAEWYELQA
                     WLDGRGRGKGLSRGQAILSAMDKLYCECGAVMTSKRGEESIKDSYRCRRRKVVDPSAPG
                     QHEGTCNVSMAALDKFVAERIFNKIRHAEGDEETLALLWEAARRFGKLTEAPEKSGERA
                     NLVAERADALNALEELYEDRAAGAYDGPVGRKHFRKQQAALTLRQQGAEERLAELEAAE
                     APKLPLDQWFPEDADADPTGPKSWWGRASVDDKRVFVGLFVDKIVVTKSTTGRGQGTPI
                     EKRASITWAKPPTDDDEDDAQDGTEDVAA"
ORIGIN
        1 cctacaacaa ctaagaaaat ggctatcatg cggaagctgg tgagaagaac agcatcggga
       61 caagggaagg aagaacaaag acaaagaaaa caaaagaaag caattgaaaa caaaacaaaa
      121 caattttcat tccttctctt atcattcctt ttcttttctt ttctctcatt caacgcactc
      181 catcgtatcc gtattcctct tattttttct ctttctctat atccatttct ttctctctag
      241 gtgtgtcctc tctctctctt caatttctct actccgcatt ccaacgcatc cttcccccaa
      301 cctcccattt cctccttacg gcccgatagc gatcgtcttt ccctcgctat cactcgctac
      361 cggcccctcc tctgcaccgt aacctcctac gtatttacca tatcataaag ttttttccga
      421 cgcttatcgc tgaccccctg ccgccctcct attggcttcc ggattatctt cttgtccata
      481 aggtgatcca tgcttcctga agattcccga aatgtgtcca ctttggcggg gaatcattcc
      541 atccacttct ttctctctcg ctttcctcat tcggcgctcc ccttccgcgt ctcattggtc
      601 ttccgctccg tttttgcttt gccgatgtta cttggggaga ggtgcgataa tcctttcgca
      661 aaaactcggt ttgacgcctc ccatggtata aatagtggct caccctcgtc gctggtgtgg
      721 cagccgcatc agatggtcgc ctcgacgcac cgactccctg cgaagtcaac caattgccgt
      781 agcgcggcga ggttcgtcag ccagacccac caccagaggc gccaccgcat cgtcggtcat
      841 ctcgcagggc cgtggctcgt cctgtgtgaa cgcgttgagg tcggagtgac cactgagatt
      901 gaacgacgct ccgcaatcgg tggcgggccg aagcggccgg cttggccgcc agtttggtct
      961 ggcgggcgag gccgtgaggc ggcggtggca cgtgccgcgc tgtggcatgc cgtatggcgc
     1021 ttccgctata tcgaacatcg cacatgctca gctagtatct atctatatca atggatggcg
     1081 gtgtcgccac aacccaggag tgtgagatgg tcagaagaca actgttgcgc gcgttcggcg
     1141 ccctgctggc ggcgatgctg gcagcggccg gggtgcagat cgccaccggt gcgccggctg
     1201 ccgcggccca gacggtcgac tacgacgcga gccgggccgg cgagttccgt acgaacttcg
     1261 accaagcggc ccaggctgat gccgatgtca cgccgttcgt ggttggcggc cggccggcga
     1321 ccgagaacta ttcgtggctg gtctacacct ctggctgtac cggcacgttg gtcaagtcgg
     1381 actgggtcgt cacggcgcgg cactgcccga caccgtcctc ggtccgtgtg ggtagcgtca
     1441 accgcaccag cggtggcacg gtcgtcgggg tccgtcgcgc cgtcaacaat cccacgatcg
     1501 acgtcaagct gttgcaactg tccagtgcgg tctcgtatgc cccggccccg atcccgacga
     1561 cgtctgggga ggtcggtacc gctacccgga tcatcggctg gggtctgacc tgtccgttcc
     1621 ggggctgtgg ttcgacgccg acggtcgcgc acgagctgga cacgtcgatc ctgtcggaca
     1681 accggtgcat cggcatcaac ggcccgtacg agatctgcac caacaacacg aacggtgact
     1741 cgggcgcctg ctatggcgac gcgggtggcc cgcaggttcg tcagatcgac ggggtgtggc
     1801 acgtggtcgg tgccaccagt cggtcgggca acaaccaccc gatctgtgcc accggcccat
     1861 cgatctacgg tgacctgtcg tcgatccgtt cctggatcga cacccaggtc ggcggccttc
     1921 ccgcctgagc tctccctgaa gggccccggt caacacccag cgttgaccgg ggtgccccgg
     1981 ccgtcagcta tggcgggatg aggcgctcac ctcggttcga agacgcccgc gcgaagggct
     2041 gcggtggtcg cggcggcagt acgtcgggca aactcctcat ctatgggttc gtcgacaata
     2101 tgtcgaaagc tacatataag gaacgtgctg ctactcatcc tagtcctgtt gctgccaagc
     2161 tatttaatat catgcacgaa aagcaaacaa acttgtgtgc ttcattggat gttcgtacca
     2221 ccaaggaatt actggagtta gttgaagcat taggtcccaa aatttgttta ctaaaaacac
     2281 atgtggatat cttgactgat ttttccatgg agggcacagt taagccgcta aaggcattat
     2341 ccgccaagta caatttttta ctcttcgaag acagaaaatt tgctgacatt ggtaatacag
     2401 tcaaattgca gtactctgcg ggtgtataca gaatagcaga atgggcagac attacgaatg
     2461 cacacggtgt ggtgggccca ggtattgtta gcggtttgaa gcaggcggcg gaagaagtaa
     2521 caaaggaacc tagaggcctt ttgatgttag cagaattgtc atgcaagggc tccctagcta
     2581 ctggagaata tactaagggt actgttgaca ttgcgaagag cgacaaagat tttgttatcg
     2641 gctttattgc tcaaagagac atgggtggaa gagatgaagg ttacgattgg ttgattatga
     2701 cacccggtgt gggtttagat gacaagggag acgcattggg tcaacagtat agaaccgtgg
     2761 atgatgtggt ctctacagga tctgacatta ttattgttgg aagaggacta tttgcaaagg
     2821 gaagggatgc taaggtagag ggtgaacgtt acagaaaagc aggctgggaa gcatatttga
     2881 gaagatgcgg ccagcaaaac taaggtacct gtatttagaa aaataaacaa ataggggttc
     2941 cgcgcacatt tccccgaaaa gtgccacctg ggtccttttc atcacgtgct ataaaaataa
     3001 ttataattta aattttttaa tataaatata taaattaaaa atagaaagta aaaaaagaaa
     3061 ttaaagaaaa aatagttttt gttttccgaa gatgtaaaag actctagggg gatcgccaac
     3121 aaatactacc ttttatcttg ctcttcctgc tctcaggtat taatgccgaa ttgtttcatc
     3181 ttgtctgtgt agaagaccac acacgaaaat cctgtgattt tacattttac ttatcgttaa
     3241 tcgaatgtat atctatttaa tctgcttttc ttgtctaata aatatatatg taaagtacgc
     3301 tttttgttga aattttttaa acctttgttt attttttttt cttcattccg taactcttct
     3361 accttcttta tttactttct aaaatccaaa tacaaaacat aaaaataaat aaacacagag
     3421 taaattccca aattattcca tcattaaaag atacgaggcg cgtgtaagtt acaggcaagc
     3481 gatccgtcta agaaaccatt attatcatga cattaaccta taaaaatagg cgtatcacga
     3541 ggccctttcg tctcgcgcgt ttcggtgatg acggtgaaaa cctctgacac atgcagctcc
     3601 cggagacggt cacagcttgt ctgtaagcgg atgccgggag cagacaagcc cgtcagggcg
     3661 cgtcagcggg tgttggcggg tgtcggggct ggcttaacta tgcggcatca gagcagattg
     3721 tactgagagt gcaccataga tcacgacatt actatatata taatatagga agcatttaat
     3781 agaacagcat cgtaatatat gtgtactttg cagttatgac gccagatggc agtagtggaa
     3841 gatattcttt attgaaaaat agcttgtcac cttacgtaca atcttgatcc ggagcttttc
     3901 tttttttgcc gattaagaat taattcggtc gaaaaaagaa aaggagaggg ccaagaggga
     3961 gggcattggt gactattgag cacgtgagta tacgtgatta agcacacaaa ggcagcttgg
     4021 agtatgtctg ttattaattt cacaggtagt tctggtccat tggtgaaagt ttgcggcttg
     4081 cagagcacag aggccgcaga atgtgctcta gattccgatg ctgacttgct gggtattata
     4141 tgtgtgccca atagaaagag aacaattgac ccggttattg caaggaaaat ttcaagtctt
     4201 gtaaaagcat ataaaaatag ttcaggcact ccgaaatact tggttggcgt gtttcgtaat
     4261 caacctaagg aggatgtttt ggctctggtc aatgattacg gcattgatat cgtccaactg
     4321 catggagatg agtcgtggca agaataccaa gagttcctcg gtttgccagt tattaaaaga
     4381 ctcgtatttc caaaagactg caacatacta ctcagtgcag cttcacagaa acctcattcg
     4441 tttattccct tgtttgattc agaagcaggt gggacaggtg aacttttgga ttggaactcg
     4501 atttctgact gggttggaag gcaagagagc cccgaaagct tacattttat gttagctggt
     4561 ggactgacgc cagaaaatgt tggtgatgcg cttagattaa atggcgttat tggtgttgat
     4621 gtaagcggag gtgtggagac aaatggtgta aaagactcta acaaaatagc aaatttcgtc
     4681 aaaaatgcta agaaataggt tattactgag tagtatttat ttaagtattg tttgtgcact
     4741 tgccgatcta tgcggtgtga aataccgcac agatgcgtaa ggagaaaata ccgcatcagg
     4801 aaattgtaag cgttaatatt ttgttaaaat tcgcgttaaa tttttgttaa atcagctcat
     4861 tttttaacca ataggccgaa atcggcaaaa tcccttataa atcaaaagaa tagaccgaga
     4921 tagggttgag tgttgttcca gtttggaaca agagtccact attaaagaac gtggactcca
     4981 acgtcaaagg gcgaaaaacc gtctatcagg gcgatggccc actacgtgaa cctaactgtc
     5041 agaccaagtt tactcatata tactttagat tgatttaaaa cttcattttt aatttaaaag
     5101 gatctaggtg aagatccttt ttgataatct catgaccaaa atcccttaac gtgagttttc
     5161 gttccactga gcgtcagacc ccgtagaaaa gatcaaagga tcttcttgag atcctttttt
     5221 tctgcgcgta atctgctgct tgcaaacaaa aaaaccaccg ctaccagcgg tggtttgttt
     5281 gccggatcaa gagctaccaa ctctttttcc gaaggtaact ggcttcagca gagcgcagat
     5341 accaaatact gtccttctag tgtagccgta gttaggccac cacttcaaga actctgtagc
     5401 accgcctaca tacctcgctc tgctaatcct gttaccagtg gctgctgcca gtggcgataa
     5461 gtcgtgtctt accgggttgg actcaagacg atagttaccg gataaggcgc agcggtcggg
     5521 ctgaacgggg ggttcgtgca cacagcccag cttggagcga acgacctaca ccgaactgag
     5581 atacctacag cgtgagctat gagaaagcgc cacgcttccc gaagggagaa aggcggacag
     5641 gtatccggta agcggcaggg tcggaacagg agagcgcacg agggagcttc cagggggaaa
     5701 cgcctggtat ctttatagtc ctgtcgggtt tcgccacctc tgacttgagc gtcgattttt
     5761 gtgatgctcg tcaggggggc ggagcctatg gaaaaacgcc agcaacgcgg cctttttacg
     5821 gttcctggcc ttttgctggc cttttgctca catgttcttt cctgcgttat cccctgattc
     5881 tgtggataac cgtattaccg cctttgagtg agctgatacc gctcgccgca gccgaacgac
     5941 cgagcgcagc gagtcagtga gcgaggaagc ggaagagcgc tgacttccgc gtttccagac
     6001 tttacgaaac acggaaaccg aagaccattc atgttgttgc tcaggtcgca gacgttttgc
     6061 agcagcagtc gcttcacgtt cgctcgcgta tcggtgattc attctgctaa ccagtaaggc
     6121 aaccccgcca gcctagccgg gtcctcaacg acaggagcac gatcatgcgc acccgtcaga
     6181 tccagacatg ataagataca ttgatgagtt tggacaaacc acaactagaa tgcagtgaaa
     6241 aaaatgcttt atttgtgaaa tttgtgatgc tattgcttta tttgtaacca ttataagctg
     6301 caataaacaa gttaacaaca acaattgcat tcattttatg tttcaggttc agggggaggt
     6361 gtgggaggtt ttttaaagca agtaaaacct ctacaaatgt ggtatggctg attatgatct
     6421 ctagtcaagg cactatacat caaatattcc ttattaaccc ctttacaaat taaaaagcta
     6481 aaggtacaca atttttgagc atagttatta atagcagaca ctctatgcct gtgtggagta
     6541 agaaaaaaca gtatgttatg attataactg ttatgcctac ttataaaggt tacagaatat
     6601 ttttccataa ttttcttgta tagcagtgca gctttttcct ttgtggtgta aatagcaaag
     6661 caagcaagag ttctattact aaacacagca tgactcaaaa aacttagcaa ttctgaagga
     6721 aagtccttgg ggtcttctac ctttctcttc ttttttggag gagtagaatg ttgagagtca
     6781 gcagtagcct catcatcact agatggcatt tcttctgagc aaaacaggtt ttcctcatta
     6841 aaggcattcc accactgctc ccattcatca gttccatagg ttggaatcta aaatacacaa
     6901 acaattagaa tcagtagttt aacacattat acacttaaaa attttatatt taccttagag
     6961 ctttaaatct ctgtaggtag tttgtccaat tatgtcacac cacagaagta aggttccttc
     7021 acaaagatcc ggaccaaagc ggccatcgtg cctccccact cctgcagttc gggggcatgg
     7081 atgcgcggat agccgctgct ggtttcctgg atgccgacgg atttgcactg ccggtagaac
     7141 tccgcgaggt cgtccagcct caggcagcag ctgaaccaac tcgcgagggg atcgagcccg
     7201 gggtgggcga agaactccag catgagatcc ccgcgctgga ggatcatcca gccggcgtcc
     7261 cggaaaacga ttccgaagcc caacctttca tagaaggcgg cggtggaatc gaaatctcgt
     7321 gatggcaggt tgggcgtcgc ttggtcggtc atttcgaacc ccagagtccc gctcagaaga
     7381 actcgtcaag aaggcgatag aaggcgatgc gctgcgaatc gggagcggcg ataccgtaaa
     7441 gcacgaggaa gcggtcagcc cattcgccgc caagctcttc agcaatatca cgggtagcca
     7501 acgctatgtc ctgatagcgg tccgccacac ccagccggcc acagtcgatg aatccagaaa
     7561 agcggccatt ttccaccatg atattcggca agcaggcatc gccatgggtc acgacgagat
     7621 cctcgccgtc gggcatccgc gccttgagcc tggcgaacag ttcggctggc gcgagcccct
     7681 gatgctcttc gtccagatca tcctgatcga caagaccggc ttccatccga gtacgtgctc
     7741 gctcgatgcg atgtttcgct tggtggtcga atgggcaggt agccggatca agcgtatgca
     7801 gccgccgcat tgcatcagcc atgatggata ctttctcggc aggagcaagg tgagatgaca
     7861 ggagatcctg ccccggcact tcgcccaata gcagccagtc ccttcccgct tcagtgacaa
     7921 cgtcgagcac agctgcgcaa ggaacgcccg tcgtggccag ccacgatagc cgcgctgcct
     7981 cgtcttggag ttcattcagg gcaccggaca ggtcggtctt gacaaaaaga accgggcgcc
     8041 cctgcgctga cagccggaac acggcggcat cagagcagcc gattgtctgt tgtgcccagt
     8101 catagccgaa tagcctctcc acccaagcgg ccggagaacc tgcgtgcaat ccatcttgtt
     8161 caatcatgcg aaacgatcct catcctgtct cttgatcaga tcttgatccc ctgcgccatc
     8221 agatccttgg cggcaagaaa gccatccagt ttactttgca gggcttccca accttaccag
     8281 agggcgcccc agctggcaat tccggttcgc ttgctgtcca taaaaccgcc cagtctagct
     8341 atcgccatgt aagcccactg caagctacct gctttctctt tgcgcttgcg ttttcccttg
     8401 tccagatagc ccagtagctg acattcatcc ggggtcagca ccgtttctgc ggactggctt
     8461 tctacgtgtt ccgcttcctt tagcagccct tgcgccctga gtgcttgcgg cagcgtgaga
     8521 gctcatgagc ggagaacgag atgacgttgg aggggcaagg tcgcgctgat tgctggggca
     8581 acacgtggag cggatcgggg attgtctttc ttcagctcgc tgatgatatg ctgacgctca
     8641 atgccgtttg gcctccgact aacgaaaatc ccgcatttgg acggctgatc cgattggcac
     8701 ggcggacggc gaatggcgga gcagacgctc gtccgggggc aatgagatat gaaaaagcct
     8761 gaactcaccg cgacgtatcg ggccctggcc agctagctag agtcgacctg caggtccccg
     8821 gggatcggtc ttgccttgct cgtcggtgat gtacttcacc agctccgcga agtcgctctt
     8881 cttgatggag cgcatgggga cgtgcttggc aatcacgcgc accccccggc cgttttagcg
     8941 gctaaaaaag tcatggctct gccctcgggc ggaccacgcc catcatgacc ttgccaagct
     9001 cgtcctgctt ctcttcgatc ttcgccagca gggcgaggat cgtggcatca ccgaaccgcg
     9061 ccgtgcgcgg gtcgtcggtg agccagagtt tcagcaggcc gcccaggcgg cccaggtcgc
     9121 cattgatgcg ggccagctcg cggacgtgct catagtccac gacgcccgtg attttgtagc
     9181 cctggccgac ggccagcagg taggccgaca ggctcatgcc ggccgccgcc gccttttcct
     9241 caatcgctct tcgttcgtct ggaaggcagt acaccttgat aggtgggctg cccttcctgg
     9301 ttggcttggt ttcatcagcc atccgcttgc cctcatctgt tacgccggcg gtagccggcc
     9361 agcctcgcag agcaggattc ccgttgagca ccgccaggtg cgaataaggg acagtgaaga
     9421 aggaacaccc gctcgcgggt gggcctactt cacctatcct gcccggctga cgccgttgga
     9481 tacaccaagg aaagtctaca cgaacccttt ggcaaaatcc tgtatatcgt gcgaaaaagg
     9541 atggatatac cgaaaaaatc gctataatga ccccgaagca gggttatgca gcggaaaaga
     9601 tccgtcgacc tgcaggcatg caagctctag cgattccaga cgtcccgaag gcgtggcgcg
     9661 gcttccccgt gccggagcaa tcgccctggg tgggttacac gacgcccctc tatggcccgt
     9721 actgacggac acaccgaagc cccggcggca accctcagcg gatgccccgg ggcttcacgt
     9781 tttcccaggt cagaagcggt tttcgggagt agtgccccaa ctggggtaac ctttgagttc
     9841 tctcagttgg gggcgtaggg tcgccgacat gacacaaggg gttgtgaccg gggtggacac
     9901 gtacgcgggt gcttacgacc gtcagtcgcg cgagcgcgaa aattcgagcg cagcaagccc
     9961 agcgacacag cgtagcgcca acgaagacaa ggcggccgac cttcagcgcg aagtcgagcg
    10021 cgacgggggc cggttcaggt tcgtcgggca tttcagcgaa gcgccgggca cgtcggcgtt
    10081 cgggacggcg gagcgcccgg agttcgaacg catcctgaac gaatgccgcg ccgggcggct
    10141 caacatgatc attgtctatg acgtgtcgcg cttctcgcgc ctgaaggtca tggacgcgat
    10201 tccgattgtc tcggaattgc tcgccctggg cgtgacgatt gtttccactc aggaaggcgt
    10261 cttccggcag ggaaacgtca tggacctgat tcacctgatt atgcggctcg acgcgtcgca
    10321 caaagaatct tcgctgaagt cggcgaagat tctcgacacg aagaaccttc agcgcgaatt
    10381 gggcgggtac gtcggcggga aggcgcctta cggcttcgag cttgtttcgg agacgaagga
    10441 gatcacgcgc aacggccgaa tggtcaatgt cgtcatcaac aagcttgcgc actcgaccac
    10501 tccccttacc ggacccttcg agttcgagcc cgacgtaatc cggtggtggt ggcgtgagat
    10561 caagacgcac aaacaccttc ccttcaagcc gggcagtcaa gccgccattc acccgggcag
    10621 catcacgggg ctttgtaagc gcatggacgc tgacgccgtg ccgacccggg gcgagacgat
    10681 tgggaagaag accgcttcaa gcgcctggga cccggcaacc gttatgcgaa tccttcgggc
    10741 cccgcgtatt gcgggcttcg ccgctgaggt gatctacaag aagaagccgg acggcacgcc
    10801 gaccacgaag attgagggtt accgcattca gcgcgacccg atcacgctcc ggccggtcga
    10861 gcttgattgc ggaccgatca tcgagcccgc tgagtggtat gagcttcagg cgtggttgga
    10921 cggcaggggg cgcggcaagg ggctttcccg ggggcaagcc attctgtccg ccatggacaa
    10981 gctgtactgc gagtgtggcg ccgtcatgac ttcgaagcgc ggggaagaat cgatcaagga
    11041 ctcttaccgc tgccgtcgcc ggaaggtggt cgacccgtcc gcacctgggc agcacgaagg
    11101 cacgtgcaac gtcagcatgg cggcactcga caagttcgtt gcggaacgca tcttcaacaa
    11161 gatcaggcac gccgaaggcg acgaagagac gttggcgctt ctgtgggaag ccgcccgacg
    11221 cttcggcaag ctcactgagg cgcctgagaa gagcggcgaa cgggcgaacc ttgttgcgga
    11281 gcgcgccgac gccctgaacg cccttgaaga gctgtacgaa gaccgcgcgg caggcgcgta
    11341 cgacggaccc gttggcagga agcacttccg gaagcaacag gcagcgctga cgctccggca
    11401 gcaaggggcg gaagagcggc ttgccgaact tgaagccgcc gaagccccga agcttcccct
    11461 tgaccaatgg ttccccgaag acgccgacgc tgacccgacc ggccctaagt cgtggtgggg
    11521 gcgcgcgtca gtagacgaca agcgcgtgtt cgtcgggctc ttcgtagaca agatcgttgt
    11581 cacgaagtcg actacgggca gggggcaggg aacgcccatc gagaagcgcg cttcgatcac
    11641 gtgggcgaag ccgccgaccg acgacgacga agacgacgcc caggacggca cggaagacgt
    11701 agcggcgtag cgagacaccc gggaagcctg atctacgtct gtcgagaagt ttctgatcga
    11761 aaagttcgac agcgtctccg acctgatgca gctctcggag ggcgaagaat ctcgtgcttt
    11821 cagcttcgat gtaggagggc gtggatatgt cctgcgggta aatagctgcg ccgatggttt
    11881 ctacaaagat cgactagt
//
