# Supplementary material for: Extracellular activity of a bacterial protease associated with reduced phage infectivity
Source: PLoS One. 2026 May 14;21(5):e0332566. doi: 10.1371/journal.pone.0332566 (PMC13175485; doi:10.1371/journal.pone.0332566)
Supplement: S4 File — (GBK) [file pone.0332566.s004.gbk]

LOCUS       15_in_pCAP03       25712 bp DNA     circular SYN 30-NOV-2021
DEFINITION  15_in_pCAP03
ACCESSION   .
VERSION     .
KEYWORDS    .
SOURCE      synthetic DNA construct
  ORGANISM  synthetic DNA construct
REFERENCE   1  (bases 1 to 25712)
  AUTHORS   .
  TITLE     .
  AUTHORS   .
  TITLE     Direct Submission
  JOURNAL   Exported Mar 10, 2026 from SnapGene Viewer 7.0.2
            https://www.snapgene.com
FEATURES             Location/Qualifiers
     source          1..25712
                     /mol_type="other DNA"
                     /organism="synthetic DNA construct"
                     /note="color: black; sequence: GCCACTATTTATACCATG; added: 
                     2022-12-12"
     misc_feature    700..1199
                     /label=500 bp
                     /note="color: #a6acb3"
     promoter        750..1113
                     /label=G4PromFinder
                     /note="color: #ffffff; direction: RIGHT"
     CDS             1114..1935
                     /codon_start=1
                     
                     /note="color: #a6acb3"
                     /translation="MVRRQLLRAFGALLAAMLAAAGVQIATGAPAAAAQTVDYDASRAG
                     EFRTNFDQAAQADADVTPFVVGGRPATENYSWLVYTSGCTGTLVKSDWVVTARHCPTPS
                     SVRVGSVNRTSGGTVVGVRRAVNNPTIDVKLLQLSSAVSYAPAPIPTTSGEVGTATRII
                     GWGLTCPFRGCGSTPTVAHELDTSILSDNRCIGINGPYEICTNNTNGDSGACYGDSGGP
                     QVRQIDGVWHVVGATSRSGNNHPICATGPSIYGDLSSIRSWIDTQVGGLPA"
     CDS             complement(2014..2604)
                     /codon_start=1
                     /label=>2517459621 transcriptional regulator, TetR family
                     /note="color: #a6acb3"
                     /translation="MPVGQRPGGRSTRVRAAVLTAARGLLADGYAELTVERIAQAAGVN
                     KTSVYRRWTDLEGVLGDLLSQYASEVVPIPDTGDLGTDLEELALLIRRGMTGEPGELIT
                     ALATSAPRNPRAAQVVRGFLTERFRLAEAVVDHAIARGELPRGTDAGAAIEALGAPLFL
                     RLLVVDEPIDEEFARRTAAATTAALRAGVFEPR"
     CDS             2698..3918
                     /codon_start=1
                     /label=>2517459622 2-polyprenyl-6-methoxyphenol hydroxyla
                     /note="color: #a6acb3"
                     /translation="MKTTVCVVGGGPAGLVLGLLLARQGVAVTVLEKHADFLRDFRGDT
                     VHPSTLNMLDEIGLGERMAALRGRKAGALRATFDDGTYAIVDFTRLPAPHNYLYFVPQW
                     DFLEMLATEAARLPTFTLLRSTTVTGLLRDASGAVAGVRAVGPEGELEIQASLTVACDG
                     RDSAVRRELGLKPVEYGAPMDVLWFRISRYADDGDGLAMRIGAGGLMLAVDRGDYYQCA
                     YVIAKGGYDKIRAAGLEALREQVTRRHPTLADRVGELATWDDVKLLTVKVNRLERWHAP
                     GALLIGDAAHAMSPIGGVGINLAVQDAAAAARMLGPQLATGQPVTEADLAAVQKRRRWP
                     AVVTQNIQRAAQRRVVDPLLHTTGRIEAPAPIRLLQRIPALQALPARLVGIGLRPEHLR
                     CLPTAAS"
     CDS             complement(4321..5280)
                     /label=>2517459623 A-factor biosynthesis hotdog domain-co
                     /note="color: #a6acb3; direction: LEFT"
     CDS             complement(11073..12758)
                     /label=>2517459630 Acyl-CoA synthetase (AMP-forming)/AMP-
                     /note="color: #993366; direction: LEFT"
     misc_feature    complement(12755..15412)
                     
                     /note="color: #a6acb3; direction: LEFT"
     misc_feature    15413..15912
                     /label=500 bp
                     /note="color: #a6acb3"
     CDS             15914..16717
                     /codon_start=1
                     /gene="S. cerevisiae URA3"
                     /product="orotidine-5'-phosphate decarboxylase, required 
                     for uracil biosynthesis"
                     /label=URA3
                     /note="yeast auxotrophic marker, counterselectable with 
                     5-fluoroorotic acid (5-FOA)"
                     /note="color: #ff7f50"
                     /translation="MSKATYKERAATHPSPVAAKLFNIMHEKQTNLCASLDVRTTKELL
                     ELVEALGPKICLLKTHVDILTDFSMEGTVKPLKALSAKYNFLLFEDRKFADIGNTVKLQ
                     YSAGVYRIAEWADITNAHGVVGPGIVSGLKQAAEEVTKEPRGLLMLAELSCKGSLATGE
                     YTKGTVDIAKSDKDFVIGFIAQRDMGGRDEGYDWLIMTPGVGLDDKGDALGQQYRTVDD
                     VVSTGSDIIIVGRGLFAKGRDAKVEGERYRKAGWEAYLRRCGQQN"
     misc_feature    16795..17298
                     /label=CEN/ARS
                     /note="S. cerevisiae CEN6 centromere fused to an 
                     autonomously replicating sequence"
                     /note="color: #454f59"
     promoter        17557..17837
                     /gene="S. cerevisiae TRP1"
                     /label=TRP1 promoter
                     /note="color: #ffffff; direction: RIGHT"
     CDS             17838..18512
                     /codon_start=1
                     /gene="S. cerevisiae TRP1"
                     /product="phosphoribosylanthranilate isomerase, required 
                     for tryptophan biosynthesis"
                     /label=TRP1
                     /note="yeast auxotrophic marker"
                     /note="color: #ff7f50"
                     /translation="MSVINFTGSSGPLVKVCGLQSTEAAECALDSDADLLGIICVPNRK
                     RTIDPVIARKISSLVKAYKNSSGTPKYLVGVFRNQPKEDVLALVNDYGIDIVQLHGDES
                     WQEYQEFLGLPVIKRLVFPKDCNILLSAASQKPHSFIPLFDSEAGGTGELLDWNSISDW
                     VGRQESPESLHFMLAGGLTPENVGDALRLNGVIGVDVSGGVETNGVKDSNKIANFVKNA
                     KK"
     rep_origin      19020..19608
                     /direction=RIGHT
                     /label=ori
                     /note="high-copy-number ColE1/pMB1/pBR322/pUC origin of 
                     replication"
                     /note="color: #ffff00"
     polyA_signal    19993..20127
                     /label=SV40 poly(A) signal
                     /note="SV40 polyadenylation signal"
                     /note="color: #a6acb3"
     CDS             complement(20552..20572)
                     /codon_start=1
                     /product="nuclear localization signal of SV40 (simian virus
                     40) large T antigen"
                     /label=SV40 NLS
                     /note="color: #993366"
                     /translation="PKKKRKV"
     intron          20702..20767
                     /label=small t intron
                     /note="SV40 (simian virus 40) small t antigen intron"
                     /note="color: #------"
     CDS             complement(21187..21981)
                     /codon_start=1
                     /gene="aph(3')-II (or nptII)"
                     /product="aminoglycoside phosphotransferase from Tn5"
                     /label=NeoR/KanR
                     /note="confers resistance to neomycin, kanamycin, and G418 
                     (Geneticin(R))"
                     /note="color: #ccffcc"
                     /translation="MIEQDGLHAGSPAAWVERLFGYDWAQQTIGCSDAAVFRLSAQGRP
                     VLFVKTDLSGALNELQDEAARLSWLATTGVPCAAVLDVVTEAGRDWLLLGEVPGQDLLS
                     SHLAPAEKVSIMADAMRRLHTLDPATCPFDHQAKHRIERARTRMEAGLVDQDDLDEEHQ
                     GLAPAELFARLKARMPDGEDLVVTHGDACLPNIMVENGRFSGFIDCGRLGVADRYQDIA
                     LATRDIAEELGGEWADRFLVLYGIAAPDSQRIAFYRLLDEFF"
     CDS             complement(22765..23136)
                     /codon_start=1
                     /gene="traJ"
                     /product="oriT-recognizing protein"
                     /label=traJ
                     /note="color: #993366"
                     /translation="MADETKPTRKGSPPIKVYCLPDERRAIEEKAAAAGMSLSAYLLAV
                     GQGYKITGVVDYEHVRELARINGDLGRLGGLLKLWLTDDPRTARFGDATILALLAKIEE
                     KQDELGKVMMGVVRPRAEP"
     oriT            23169..23278
                     /note="incP origin of transfer"
                     /note="color: #a6acb3"
     CDS             complement(23516..23527)
                     /codon_start=1
                     /product="Factor Xa recognition and cleavage site"
                     /label=Factor Xa site
                     /note="color: #cc99b2
                     Cleavage site after base 23515"
                     /translation="IEGR"
     protein_bind    23598..23697
                     /label=phage phi-C31 attP
                     /bound_moiety="phage phi-C31 integrase"
                     /note="attachment site of phage phi-C31"
                     /note="color: #31849b"
     CDS             23707..25524
                     /codon_start=1
                     /product="integrase from phage phi-C31"
                     /label=phage phi-C31 integrase
                     /note="color: #993366"
                     /translation="MDTYAGAYDRQSRERENSSAASPATQRSANEDKAADLQREVERDG
                     GRFRFVGHFSEAPGTSAFGTAERPEFERILNECRAGRLNMIIVYDVSRFSRLKVMDAIP
                     IVSELLALGVTIVSTQEGVFRQGNVMDLIHLIMRLDASHKESSLKSAKILDTKNLQREL
                     GGYVGGKAPYGFELVSETKEITRNGRMVNVVINKLAHSTTPLTGPFEFEPDVIRWWWRE
                     IKTHKHLPFKPGSQAAIHPGSITGLCKRMDADAVPTRGETIGKKTASSAWDPATVMRIL
                     RAPRIAGFAAEVIYKKKPDGTPTTKIEGYRIQRDPITLRPVELDCGPIIEPAEWYELQA
                     WLDGRGRGKGLSRGQAILSAMDKLYCECGAVMTSKRGEESIKDSYRCRRRKVVDPSAPG
                     QHEGTCNVSMAALDKFVAERIFNKIRHAEGDEETLALLWEAARRFGKLTEAPEKSGERA
                     NLVAERADALNALEELYEDRAAGAYDGPVGRKHFRKQQAALTLRQQGAEERLAELEAAE
                     APKLPLDQWFPEDADADPTGPKSWWGRASVDDKRVFVGLFVDKIVVTKSTTGRGQGTPI
                     EKRASITWAKPPTDDDEDDAQDGTEDVAA"
ORIGIN
        1 cctacaacaa ctaagaaaat ggctatcatg cggaagctgg tgagaagaac agcatcggga
       61 caagggaagg aagaacaaag acaaagaaaa caaaagaaag caattgaaaa caaaacaaaa
      121 caattttcat tccttctctt atcattcctt ttcttttctt ttctctcatt caacgcactc
      181 catcgtatcc gtattcctct tattttttct ctttctctat atccatttct ttctctctag
      241 gtgtgtcctc tctctctctt caatttctct actccgcatt ccaacgcatc cttcccccaa
      301 cctcccattt cctccttacg gcccgatagc gatcgtcttt ccctcgctat cactcgctac
      361 cggcccctcc tctgcaccgt aacctcctac gtatttacca tatcataaag ttttttccga
      421 cgcttatcgc tgaccccctg ccgccctcct attggcttcc ggattatctt cttgtccata
      481 aggtgatcca tgcttcctga agattcccga aatgtgtcca ctttggcggg gaatcattcc
      541 atccacttct ttctctctcg ctttcctcat tcggcgctcc ccttccgcgt ctcattggtc
      601 ttccgctccg tttttgcttt gccgatgtta cttggggaga ggtgcgataa tcctttcgca
      661 aaaactcggt ttgacgcctc ccatggtata aatagtggcc gcgccgtcac cctcgtcgct
      721 ggtgtggcag ccgcatcaga tggtcgcctc gacgcaccga ctccctgcga agtcaaccaa
      781 ttgccgtagc gcggcgaggt tcgtcagcca gacccaccac cagaggcgcc accgcatcgt
      841 cggtcatctc gcagggccgt ggctcgtcct gtgtgaacgc gttgaggtcg gagtgaccac
      901 tgagattgaa cgacgctccg caatcggtgg cgggccgaag cggccggctt ggccgccagt
      961 ttggtctggc gggcgaggcc gtgaggcggc ggtggcacgt gccgcgctgt ggcatgccgt
     1021 atggcgcttc cgctatatcg aacatcgcac atgctcagct agtatctatc tatatcaatg
     1081 gatggcggtg tcgccacaac ccaggagtgt gagatggtca gaagacaact gttgcgcgcg
     1141 ttcggcgccc tgctggcggc gatgctggca gcggccgggg tgcagatcgc caccggtgcg
     1201 ccggctgccg cggcccagac ggtcgactac gacgcgagcc gggccggcga gttccgtacg
     1261 aacttcgacc aagcggccca ggctgatgcc gatgtcacgc cgttcgtggt tggcggccgg
     1321 ccggcgaccg agaactattc gtggctggtc tacacctctg gctgtaccgg cacgttggtc
     1381 aagtcggact gggtcgtcac ggcgcggcac tgcccgacac cgtcctcggt ccgtgtgggt
     1441 agcgtcaacc gcaccagcgg tggcacggtc gtcggggtcc gtcgcgccgt caacaatccc
     1501 acgatcgacg tcaagctgtt gcaactgtcc agtgcggtct cgtatgcccc ggccccgatc
     1561 ccgacgacgt ctggggaggt cggtaccgct acccggatca tcggctgggg tctgacctgt
     1621 ccgttccggg gctgtggttc gacgccgacg gtcgcgcacg agctggacac gtcgatcctg
     1681 tcggacaacc ggtgcatcgg catcaacggc ccgtacgaga tctgcaccaa caacacgaac
     1741 ggtgactcgg gcgcctgcta tggcgactcg ggtggcccgc aggttcgtca gatcgacggg
     1801 gtgtggcacg tggtcggtgc caccagtcgg tcgggcaaca accacccgat ctgtgccacc
     1861 ggcccatcga tctacggtga cctgtcgtcg atccgttcct ggatcgacac ccaggtcggc
     1921 ggccttcccg cctgagctct ccctgaaggg ccccggtcaa cacccagcgt tgaccggggt
     1981 gccccggccg tcagctatgg cgggatgagg cgctcacctc ggttcgaaga cgcccgcgcg
     2041 aagggctgcg gtggtcgcgg cggcagtacg tcgggcaaac tcctcatcta tgggttcgtc
     2101 gacaacgagc agccgcagga agaggggcgc gccaagggcc tcgatcgcgg ccccggcatc
     2161 ggtgccccga ggcagttcgc cgcgggcgat ggcgtgatcg acgacggcct cggccaggcg
     2221 gaaccgttcg gtgaggaagc cgcggacgac ctgcgcggcg cgcgggttgc ggggtgcgga
     2281 cgtggcaagg gctgtgatca gctcgcccgg ttcgccggtc atgccgcgcc ggatcagcaa
     2341 cgccagttct tcgaggtccg tgccgaggtc gccggtgtcc gggatcggga cgacctcact
     2401 ggcgtactgg cttagcaggt caccgaggac gccttccagg tcggtccatc ggcggtagac
     2461 cgatgtcttg ttgacgccgg ctgcctgggc gatccgttcg acggtcagtt cggcgtaccc
     2521 gtcggcgagg aggccgcggg cggccgtgag gactgcggcc cggacgcggg tgctgcgtcc
     2581 gcccgggcgc tggccgacag gcatcggaca cctcctttaa cgcaacgact gttgcgttgc
     2641 agcttgccat tatggcagac tcaaaaagca acactagttg caattagggg aggacccatg
     2701 aagaccaccg tttgcgtcgt cggcggcgga cccgcagggc tcgtcctggg gttgctgctc
     2761 gcccggcagg gagtggcggt caccgtgctg gagaagcacg ccgacttcct ccgggacttc
     2821 cggggcgaca ccgtgcaccc ctccacactg aacatgctcg acgagatcgg gcttggcgaa
     2881 cggatggcgg cgctgcgcgg gcgcaaggcc ggcgcgttgc gcgccacctt cgacgacggc
     2941 acgtacgcca tcgtggactt cacgcgcctg ccggcgcccc acaactacct gtacttcgtc
     3001 ccccagtggg acttcctgga aatgctcgcg accgaggcgg cgagactccc gaccttcacg
     3061 ctgctccgct ccaccaccgt gacgggcctg ctccgcgacg cgtccggcgc cgtcgccggc
     3121 gtccgggccg tgggtccgga gggcgaactg gagatccagg cgtcgctcac cgtcgcctgc
     3181 gacggccgcg attcggcggt acgccgggaa ctcggcctga agcccgtcga gtacggcgca
     3241 cccatggacg tactgtggtt ccggatctcg cgctacgcag acgacggcga cggcctggcg
     3301 atgcggatcg gcgccggagg gctgatgctc gccgtcgacc gcggcgacta ctaccagtgc
     3361 gcttacgtca tcgccaaggg cggctacgac aagatccgcg cagccgggct ggaggcgctg
     3421 cgggagcagg tgacccggcg acacccgacc ctcgccgacc gggtcggcga gctcgccacc
     3481 tgggacgacg tcaaactgct gacggtgaag gtcaaccggc tggagcggtg gcacgccccc
     3541 ggcgcgctgc tcatcggcga cgccgcgcac gccatgtccc cgatcggcgg cgtcggcatc
     3601 aacctggccg tacaggacgc ggcggccgcc gcccggatgc tgggtccaca gctcgccacc
     3661 ggacagccag tgaccgaagc ggacctcgcc gcggtgcaga agcgccggcg ctggccggcg
     3721 gtggtgacgc agaacatcca gcgcgccgcg cagcggcgcg tcgtcgaccc tctgctgcac
     3781 accaccggcc ggatcgaggc cccggcgccg atccgcctgc tgcagcggat cccggcgctg
     3841 caagcccttc ccgcccggct cgtcggcatc ggcctacgcc ccgagcacct acgctgcctc
     3901 cccaccgcag ccagctgaag ccgtgaaccg ccacgacggg cacggaagcc cgggcggcga
     3961 cctccaccgg caggatgcca ccgcggccca ggtcacccat gaccgccgag tcgtaggcga
     4021 gcgccaccac gtcggcccac cacggctcgt ggcgcggcgc ggccgccgcc gcgcggtgac
     4081 ggtggccaac cgcaagcgca cccgccggct gtgcctcgac gaagggtgga gacacccgct
     4141 acgggtacgc ccgccccggc gggccggcga tgtgggactt cgagccttgt gacccaggat
     4201 gcctatgcgc tggtcagccc atcaattgat agtcctttca ggtgctggtc gccgatgatg
     4261 cggtccgaag cgctgttcct cgctacgtag gccgtatcgt cgagaggagg tgatcgatgg
     4321 tcactgtggc aacccgctcg acgcccgggc ggtagcaact ctgatcgcag cgcgcacggt
     4381 gccgccctgc accacctcga ccgaccgctc accgttggtc gtgcctggcc gggccacgag
     4441 gtgcaccgga gcgtccagtt cgacaaacgt gtcgaacgtg ccggcaagcc cggtcatcac
     4501 cgccgcgtgt ggctcgggac tgagcgcggt gccgagctga cgggccgcct cgacgagcag
     4561 ggtccccggg acgtggtcca gccggtggtc gaacaagccc aagtgatcga agggcagcag
     4621 cacccgcgcg ctggtctcac tcgcatcagt gcgaacctcg gccagcagca cgtcggcggg
     4681 taccaggcgg cccacggtcg aggggggagc cgccccgtcc aggtacgggc acagttggtc
     4741 ggaccaaggt ggcggcgacc cgccccgagc ccggcggcgc agcagcgtgt aggcggccgg
     4801 ggtcacgacc gacgaggtga tgactgttga tccgatccgc acaccaccga gtgacagctc
     4861 gcaccgggac gtgaacgcgc ggagccggct gccgacccgg accgccgtta cggtgacgtg
     4921 catcgtcagc ttggtcgagc cgccgtcggg tcgttgcaca tacgcgtcgg ccggcacgga
     4981 catctcgcag gagtccatca ggaactgggt gtcgtcggcc aggccgaggc cgttgtggcc
     5041 gatgtagatg acgacctgtc ggcaggcctc cagtagcagc atcggatcga gacggcgatt
     5101 cgcctccgcg acgtgtgctg cgtagtacgc gtgtctctcg ggcagcaacg ccgtcgccac
     5161 atatccgctc gtgccgttcg gatggatatc ggcgaggaag gcggtgtcag catgacgacg
     5221 atggacagcc gccggttcga cggtcgtgtg aggttgggtc agtagccggg tgtcggtcat
     5281 cggtggggcc cttccatgtt ctcgtcgagg agtcccgtgt gggcgatcgc ggtgagcgct
     5341 tcgaggtgtt cgctgagcga cgtgaacccg gcgccgagcg tgctcacggc caggtgtgtg
     5401 gcgcgggctt cacgccaccg ccgggccgct gcggcgacac cgaccgcgcc gccgtcgatg
     5461 tagcggaccc ggccgtgcat gccgatcgcc tcggggggtc gaccggcttc ctccgccgcc
     5521 ttcgtcacga tcatccgggc cgctgtgagc tccggcccgg gctggaggcg gggcatccag
     5581 ccgtcgccgg tacggcccgc tcggcggtag gcagctgcgc tggtgccgcc tatccagatg
     5641 ggaatcggtc gcttcggtcg tgggttgatc ccggccgcga cgattcgttc cccggagtgc
     5701 tcgaagctga ccgaccggtg tgtccatagg gcccgcaaca ggtcgatctg ctggtcgagc
     5761 cgctcacccc gagaccgcat gggccggccc agagcctcgt actccaccgc gttccagccg
     5821 atgccaaccc ccagccgcag ccggccgttg gagagcaggt cgatctcggc cgcctgcttg
     5881 gcgaccagcg cggtttgccg ttgcggcagg accagaacac tggtcaccag gtcgagttcg
     5941 cacaccgccg cgaggtagcc gaagagcacc agcggctcgt ggaacggatc atccgcgtca
     6001 tacacaccct gccagttcgg atgcccggct gggtcggcac cgagcacgtg gtcatacgcg
     6061 agaaggtgtc ggaatcccag ctcctgcgcc gcgctcgcat actcgcgtag agctcgtggc
     6121 ccgccgtgca gctcgccttg gggcaggacc acgccgatct ccatcatccg agccacccac
     6181 tggtgacgag cgccgcgtcg aggacgatca gatagagcat ggcgagcgac gtgggccact
     6241 tctgctccct gccgccgagg taggagaagg cgcccgcaac cgggaagacg agagccacgt
     6301 agggcaggtg tgccgcgacc gacatctgcc acggctcggt gatcgcggcc agcagggcgc
     6361 acgcgagtag ggcccaaccg agcgtgagta caccgctgcc ggtgaccccg agtgcggtgg
     6421 ccgagtatgt ccgggccccc gggtcgggat cgcgtactgt cttgcgggcg aattcgaagt
     6481 gcaggaacgc ggcggcgaac acaatgatca gcagggctgg gcggattccc ggctgtaccg
     6541 tctccgcgcc ggttacggac gtgtacaggt agacgccgat cagcagctgc accgggtacg
     6601 ccacgacgat gtagagcagc gcccggtcac gcagtctcgg cgagtgcagc gtgagccgag
     6661 tgatgagcgc ggtgtagccc acgaggagcg ccacggccac cgccgaccag ggggcgagcg
     6721 gaacgttgat gacgatcgcc agggcggccg tcgcccaacc ggcgcggcgc agctcgagca
     6781 cgctgaccag accggtgatc agcggacggt ccgggttgtg gatccggtcg tacgactcgt
     6841 ccatgcgctc gtcggcgagc cgtaggtgaa gcaggaccac gatgatcgtc atggcccgga
     6901 ccagtgaccc gaccgacggc cgccagacgc cacccgctgc catgaccgcg gcggcctcgt
     6961 atgcgcatgc ccacagcagt ccgtaggtga cgtgcactcc cggcgcgaag acagcgccca
     7021 ggaacgcgcg gtagcgcagc agtgccgggg cctgcccgac ggcgctgctc atgacgctgc
     7081 cacggtggcc agagaccgcc accggccggg atcggctccg gccagtagct gtccgtaccg
     7141 tgggcgggaa agcgataccg cgtggctgcc caccacgatg aagtcccaac cggtcagcgg
     7201 caggtccgcc gaccagatca cggttaccag cggcgcccag ctcgccggtt cgctggtcgt
     7261 cgaggccagt gtgtgacaca gggcccggcg tacctcgtcc ggcagggtcg ttgtggcgag
     7321 taggtcccgc acagtcctgg tcaggcggcg ggtcgaggca acgaagtcca ggtcatgcgg
     7381 gggatgtgcg gcgtacagct cgcgggctat cgcggtcgtc tgatcatgct ggtccgtgtt
     7441 cgccagtgcc tggccgatca gtacgcgacg ctcccggtgg tccagcagga tgccaagctc
     7501 ccgaacgagg tcggccggct cgtccgaggc gtgcaccagg ttgaggagga agccgaagtc
     7561 gccgagccgg gcacgcagct ggcccggacg gcgccgcgcc ggatcggccg gtcccttgtt
     7621 gacgctgagc gcgaccgtgg ccggcacatc gacgggttcg gtgaggcggg ccaggaccac
     7681 caacgagtcg gactgctcac acagcgcgtc agcaaggaga cagcgctggg gtgtcgcccg
     7741 gtttagctgg tagtgccaga tcgcccggac cgactcacgg tgcatccgca gtcgccgcac
     7801 tgccacgatc cggaagttcg catcgcgcag ccattcggtg acacgttcga tcgaacgcga
     7861 cgccaccgcg tccggcttca tcaacagcat ggcgtgctcg tacgcgaatc gcaccgggtc
     7921 gggtgtcagc gtggacagct gctcgtacgc ctccaggaag tagctgtcgg tgccgtgata
     7981 gcgctgcttg tccggatcgt gggtcaggcc ttcggggaat ggcggtccgt aggccgcgat
     8041 actgctcacc gctggttagc ccggctcagg gcctccgcca cactcggcag gggcgagccc
     8101 aggtagcccg ccctgaccgc gtagtcgatg atccgccgca ggtggttcgg tccgccgggt
     8161 aggcgcttgt gcccccggaa cccggccgcg acggtgtcat cgaagtgctg ctggcggcgg
     8221 aagtagctct cgtacagcga catgacccgg tgccagtagg cgcgttcgag gtccgacagc
     8281 atggcagggt cgaaggtggc cggggcgatg tagcggggaa cgtggaacga tgggtactcg
     8341 gcgagcacat cggagatgtg gcgcatccgc accgacgatc ccaccgcgtg cagcgtgcgg
     8401 tcgcgggccc ggtcgacgtc gtcggccacg gcggtgatca acgccgccac atggtcgacc
     8461 ggcacaaggt cgacgcaggc gtcgaagtag cccgggatcg agccgatccg accctcggac
     8521 aggagcttca gcacgacgta caggttcttg aagtcacgga ccgcgccggt gcgggcggca
     8581 ccgacgacga cactgggccg gatcaccacg gtcggcaggc tctccgcggc ggcctttcgc
     8641 accagttgct ccgcggcgag tttgctctcc tcgtacgggt tgccgaaccg ctgcccgaca
     8701 tcgagttggg actccaggat catgccgtcc cgctcgccgc acacgtaggc ggtgctgacg
     8761 tgcaccagcg gggtggatcg ctcgcgggcc aactccagca cgtgtgccgt accggtcgtg
     8821 ttgatcgcct ggtagaccgc ccgggggtga ccgaagtcgg tgatcgcggc agagtgcacg
     8881 atcaggtcga gcccgttcgc caggtccgtc caggtgtcgt cgtcgaggcc cagccgcgga
     8941 gcggtgacgt caccggtgac cagccgtacg gcgcccgccc tgtcgtccgt cgacgacgca
     9001 acgcctcggc cgctgttggc gatcagcact cgggtgtggt gcaccaggcc ggacactcgg
     9061 tgcccggcct tcagcaggcg ggcgcagacc tcggcgccga ccaggccggc cgccccggtg
     9121 accaggatcc gcttcggctt gctcatgccc ttcctccggt cttcagttgc cgccgaacca
     9181 ggttcaggac gtctccagcg gtcgtcaggt ccgccgactc gttcaggtcg agcgcgggca
     9241 gccggaactg ccgttccagg gccatcgcca gctcgatcag ccggatcgag tcgaacatca
     9301 ggtcgtcgcg caggtgggtc tccgccccga cgcgggggag tgggtgcggt gccattgcgg
     9361 cgatgatcgc gtagccggtc gattcgtcga acgcgttgtc catcacgtct cctgtgctgc
     9421 ggcgccggcc cgtgcgtgcg gctgcacacc gccgctggag agcaggtcct gcgcctcgtc
     9481 gagggggagt tgctggtcca gatatgcgcc gaggcgcagc aggtcgtagc cgatgtcgag
     9541 ggtgcgctgc cagccgtccg cggagtcgaa cgacgacggg aacgcctcac cgcccgaggc
     9601 cttccggata ttggtcacgt actcgtgcag gagggtgagc agaagccggg cgtcctcctc
     9661 gctggtggcc acggtcgtgt acagccgttc ggcgaggaca cggatgtgcg agtgcccgtc
     9721 gggcagcaga tcgagtcggt gtaggagctc gggatccggc ggcaacggac tcacaccgtg
     9781 cgcgctgagc agggcacgca gcccgccgtt gaccgcgcgc accgtggtca gtgcagcgac
     9841 cctccactgt tcgcggtcga gtgcaccccg caggtcctcc agagcgtttt cgatcatgaa
     9901 gttgccccac atcagcgcca tcgcggcggc ggcgaagcgc ggcgccggca gcggtagcaa
     9961 cgcgatcgcg cggggatgcg gtggctcggc gccggcgata cccaggatcg ggctgccggt
    10021 cgccggggcg ggggtgatgg ggccgagcgg tgcggccatc ggaatccgtg gcgagatcgg
    10081 ggcaccctgc caggtgatcc ggatcaggcc gtaccggagg taggcggcga tcagctcacc
    10141 cgggtcggcg acgcccgtcc gctcggcgtc ggccatcagc gccgcgagtg gtcgtcccca
    10201 gacgatgcgt cgccacaccc gcgtggcggc gtcgccgaga acgaagacat cacgtcggtc
    10261 acgtaccaga tgcacctggt cgtcgatctg ccaggtggtc actgccggca ctcgggcaac
    10321 gaccagccgt tgcggatctt cggtgcagcc cggcacgccg aggtccgcga ccaggcgtat
    10381 gcagtcgcgc gtgtgctcga tctccccgcc ggcaccgggc tccgcgttga tggtctgcca
    10441 gtagcgttcc accagctggt ccccgacgag ccggtcgagc tgcagcgaga gccacttcgg
    10501 ctcgatgtac gtctcaccgt ggcgggccag gtagctcttg gctgcctgct ggagtcccgc
    10561 ccgtgcccac accacggccg actccacctg gcccagggcg agcagcgcga tcgagtgtcg
    10621 gatggactgc cgtgcgtgtt ccgcccacca cgtggtcatg acgacggcga agtcgtcgta
    10681 tgcgaggtgg tcacggatcc tctcgaccag gtccgggcgg aacacgacat gcgctcggag
    10741 cagccgttgg caccggttga gcaggtgctc gtccagtgtg gcgacacggc gcgcggtgcg
    10801 tccgacgtac ccgttgacct cctggaggtg gtccacgatc tggccgatgg accgggtgcg
    10861 gatctccacc cgacgtcccg cgatgaagaa gatcgtgggc atcgtcggca ggtcagcctc
    10921 ctgatcggcg atcagaagga agtcgatgtc ggagcgagag ttgccgaagc cctcggcgat
    10981 ggagccttcc aggatcagcg cgacactcct ggggtgaccg atacgctcca gcgtctcggc
    11041 cgcgagtgaa ttgatctcgg cttcgtcgag gatcatgcgg ggacctccgg ctcgaccatc
    11101 gacgctttca gcgttccctc ctgtaggcgc tgccacattc cacgacggcg tggcttaccg
    11161 ctggtggtgc gttggatcag gccgtggtta ccgaccgcga accggattcg cggctcgata
    11221 cccagtcggg agcgcagggt gcggtaggcg ttcccctccc agccgcggcg cccgccctcg
    11281 acgagcagca gaacgccggg acgctcggtt tccggagcgc tgatcaccac gcagcgactg
    11341 ggggacaggc cggtcgcctc aacgaccgcc gcctcgaggt cctcgacgta gacgttgcgt
    11401 ccccggacct tgaggctgtc gcccatccgg cccagtacga acagctggcc ggcgtggagg
    11461 aacccggcgt cgccggtgtg caggccgtcc ggggtaaagc gggtgccgcc ggagtcggcg
    11521 tcgttggtgt agcccgtggt gaccgtttcc ccgctgaccc tgatctcacc gagatggccc
    11581 ggcggcaact cgacgccacc ctggtcgacg atgctgatcc gggtgccgag gcgcgggccg
    11641 ccgcagccgg tgagccaatc gttgcgtgtc ggcaccggct cctcaccgag gcggaactgc
    11701 cgggtcagct cgacccgctg gccgaatcgc agagtgtccg gcctcacctg caccaccagc
    11761 ggcgggacac cgtggtccgt gccggtcacc ccgagcgtcg tttccgccat cccgtacgca
    11821 ggggtgagcg tgccgcggtg gaagcccgcg gcggcggtag cctcgacaaa cctgtcgagc
    11881 accgcggggt tgatggtctg cgcgccgacg aacgcggtcc gccatccgga gagatcccag
    11941 ctggcgatgc gctcggcgga gattcgttcc accgcgtact cgtacgcgaa cggcggcgcg
    12001 gccgtgatcg tggcgcgggt catgcactcc aaccatctgc ccgggtcgcg caggaactgc
    12061 gcgggccgca tcagccacag gtcggcctga ctacacacgg cggcgagtag ggtgccgacg
    12121 agccccatgt cgtgatagag cggcagccag gaggccaccg agtcgtcctc gctccagtcg
    12181 ctccacgccc gggtgcagga gacgttgacg gcgaggttct gccaggtgac cggcacgcct
    12241 cgggggacgc cggtggagcc ggaggtgaac tggaggatcg ccaggtcgtc ggggcccgct
    12301 ttgggaacct cgaccggttc ctcggcctcc cggtgcagga aggcgcggcc gggcaggtcc
    12361 gccgcggcca gagccgagtc ggcgatgtcc tggtagcgct cggtggtgat catcagtacc
    12421 ggttgcgccc gacgcagaac gctcgagacg agctcgacgt actcggtgct gctggtgagg
    12481 ctgggtgggg tgatcatgca gggggtgagg cccgcggccc aggccccgaa gtacgcgcag
    12541 agcgtcgggt agctcgtcgg catgagcagg cagaccacct ccccgggccg ggcgccggta
    12601 gcggtcatcg ccgccgcgct gcgtcgtgcc gcgagagaca ggtccgcgta cgagtggtag
    12661 tcccaatcgc ccccgtcgcc gaggaaccgg atccccctgt cggtccgggg gtcgatcagc
    12721 cagttgcgca catcggtgaa gtccaggctg gtggtcacgc ggacgtccca tccgtgtcgt
    12781 cgaggatcgt gatcgtgccg gtcccgccgt ccatccggac ggtcatgccg gtttccagtt
    12841 cctgggtggc gcccttggcc ttgacgatcg tcggcacgcc caactcgcgc gccacgatcg
    12901 cgacgtgggt cagcgggctt ccccgctcga tgatcagtcc ggtcgctgac ggtagtgcgg
    12961 cgacccagcc cgggtcggtg ctgtaggcca cgatgatgcc gccgttgacg tcctgaggtc
    13021 gcgcggtgac gacgactcgt ccggtcgtga cgcccgggga cgatggtgtc ccgcgcagct
    13081 caccgacgcc ggtgcgggtg gcccggccga cgctccaacc ggcggcctcg agattgccct
    13141 cccagtaggg cgcgccgtag gtccggaagc gcggcggcgc ggacatcgtt gcctgtcgtt
    13201 cctgcgtacg ccgacgcgcc gccacgatgt cgcgtagctc gtcgtgagcg atcttgccct
    13261 cgtatgcccc ggcaagctcg tcaaggcgca gcaggaacac gtcctcgaac cgctcgatcg
    13321 ccccgacctg ccgcaggtgc cggccgagtg cgcgaagcat ccgcttggcc gagccgaacg
    13381 ccttcgtccg gcagaaccgc agccgctcgc gcgccgccag tgaccgtgac accttgcggc
    13441 gggtcagttc gtagatccag cgtcgtggcc cccgtaggtg ctggtcgaga tattcctggg
    13501 cgctgtcgcc gctcgctgtc tccggcggag cctgtagcgc gtcgcgcagc atcagataca
    13561 gactcgacgg atcctcgtgt aggtccggca cctccagctt gagctcgtcg gggctgcggt
    13621 agccgtgcgc ctccacgtag gcgtcgacgg ccgtgagtat ggtgttgtgc ccggcagccg
    13681 cgagcgcgtc gggtatcgcc gccgggtcgg tctccgtcac caggcggcgc aactcgtcgt
    13741 cggccttgac ggtggccgcc agcgcggcca actcgcgggc cggctcggcg gactccacgt
    13801 cggcgccggg ccgagcggcg gcccacgcca gccactcggg ggcgtgcggc agccaacgcc
    13861 ggccgagcat cgtgaggatg cccatcgaca gcagaatcgt ggagtcgagc atctgcatcg
    13921 gaccccaccg cctgttcagg ctgtggatca ggtcctggaa cgcccggtac acctcgtcgg
    13981 cgggcatcgc ggcgtagtcg cgtttgtcga agatcgcgta ctgttcgtag aagtaggcga
    14041 cgaaccgctc gacgtcacgg tccatgcgca ggtacttcca gaagaaggtc gtgcaggtga
    14101 ccactcgtgc gcgtcggcgt tgccaggccg agtcgaactc gtacgggtac agcccttcgg
    14161 cgatctcgtc cggcagcgcc tcgtccacgc ccatggcgac ctcgagcagc ttgcggttga
    14221 catcgtagaa gggcgcgatc cgctgtaggc ggtaccagtt gacgaggttg tagtagacgc
    14281 ggccgtggaa gctgccgagt aacgtgggta accactcctg catctgcgcg agctgccttt
    14341 cgggcacgcg tagggatcgc gcgtagctct cgtacaccgc gccatagacc ttcgaggcaa
    14401 acgtgaaggt cagcggggac gtgatccccc ggaagctctc cacgatgttc gaattgtccc
    14461 agatccgtag ctcacccacg ggcctgttcg tggtcggcac ggtggtgatc ggtcggctct
    14521 gcaggatcca cagctggccg tccgcgaccg cccactcgat gtcctgcggt gcgccgaagg
    14581 cgtcgctgat ggcgcgtccg gcctcccaca acgtgccaag gtcgacccgg tcgagcgaca
    14641 gctccgcacg gtcggcgtcc ggtacctcga tggcttcgac gccaccgccg ggcgcggact
    14701 cgaagcgctc agacttgtcg ccgagctcgg tctccagaac cacaccggtg gccgcctcga
    14761 gggtcacggt gtccgcatcc acagcgccgg agacgatgcc ctcgccgaga ccgtagacag
    14821 cactgaccac gtaccggtcg ccgacaccgg tcgccggatc ggcggtgaac atcacgccgc
    14881 taacctccgc gtgcaccatc tgttggatga gtacgcccat gccggttgtg tgcagtgaca
    14941 ggccgttgcg cagccggtag gtcagcgagc gtgctgagaa ggccgacgcc cagcagtcct
    15001 tgacccggtc caggacctcg tcggcctcgc tgacgttgag gaaggtgtcg aactggccgg
    15061 caaaggagta cgtgtcgccg tcctcctcca ggcccgacga gcgcaccgcg acactgccgc
    15121 cgccggcggc ctggtacgcc gcctggattg ggccggcgag gtggtccggg atcacggtcg
    15181 cccgcatccg tcgggtgatc tcggccgcga cgcgctccgg ttcgtcggca ctccgggtca
    15241 gcaatacgtc gatgccctcg acgtgttcca gaaaggcggt gaagatatcg ctggaaatca
    15301 cgctccagcg cggaactcga acgtcaagac tcctcatcgc cgccagtttg gacgccttcg
    15361 cccccatagc tcgccattcc gtaacgtcgg tttcaatggc gacagttgac atccttcctc
    15421 ctcggatagt ctgttgatcg gcatccgttg tccccctggg tgctgcgtct acggcagccc
    15481 ttgcgacacc ctcccgtacg aagcagtagt caagcggctc gcggtcgaaa ggcgagcaca
    15541 ttaattcgtg gcacggattc gttttcccgt cgcacgggaa ttcggttcgc gggtcggccg
    15601 gtgtgctgga ttggctggat cagtgcgcgt cgccggcggt tattcggctg atctaactca
    15661 gaatcttgac gtcggcggca ggcgctgccg gacctatctt ttgatcgtct ttggctctat
    15721 ctgagtacgc atgagggatg caccgagttc cgcgggtgcc tgattcacgt ggtggaagac
    15781 cagacctggg gcggagaggc gggcgtgaac cttgattcca agggtgttcg tcactcttgc
    15841 cgaactcgac aggagggcgg ggtgtgggca acgcggtggg ccctcccggt gtcgccctcg
    15901 cggcgtgcct ggtatgtcga aagctacata taaggaacgt gctgctactc atcctagtcc
    15961 tgttgctgcc aagctattta atatcatgca cgaaaagcaa acaaacttgt gtgcttcatt
    16021 ggatgttcgt accaccaagg aattactgga gttagttgaa gcattaggtc ccaaaatttg
    16081 tttactaaaa acacatgtgg atatcttgac tgatttttcc atggagggca cagttaagcc
    16141 gctaaaggca ttatccgcca agtacaattt tttactcttc gaagacagaa aatttgctga
    16201 cattggtaat acagtcaaat tgcagtactc tgcgggtgta tacagaatag cagaatgggc
    16261 agacattacg aatgcacacg gtgtggtggg cccaggtatt gttagcggtt tgaagcaggc
    16321 ggcggaagaa gtaacaaagg aacctagagg ccttttgatg ttagcagaat tgtcatgcaa
    16381 gggctcccta gctactggag aatatactaa gggtactgtt gacattgcga agagcgacaa
    16441 agattttgtt atcggcttta ttgctcaaag agacatgggt ggaagagatg aaggttacga
    16501 ttggttgatt atgacacccg gtgtgggttt agatgacaag ggagacgcat tgggtcaaca
    16561 gtatagaacc gtggatgatg tggtctctac aggatctgac attattattg ttggaagagg
    16621 actatttgca aagggaaggg atgctaaggt agagggtgaa cgttacagaa aagcaggctg
    16681 ggaagcatat ttgagaagat gcggccagca aaactaaggt acctgtattt agaaaaataa
    16741 acaaataggg gttccgcgca catttccccg aaaagtgcca cctgggtcct tttcatcacg
    16801 tgctataaaa ataattataa tttaaatttt ttaatataaa tatataaatt aaaaatagaa
    16861 agtaaaaaaa gaaattaaag aaaaaatagt ttttgttttc cgaagatgta aaagactcta
    16921 gggggatcgc caacaaatac taccttttat cttgctcttc ctgctctcag gtattaatgc
    16981 cgaattgttt catcttgtct gtgtagaaga ccacacacga aaatcctgtg attttacatt
    17041 ttacttatcg ttaatcgaat gtatatctat ttaatctgct tttcttgtct aataaatata
    17101 tatgtaaagt acgctttttg ttgaaatttt ttaaaccttt gtttattttt ttttcttcat
    17161 tccgtaactc ttctaccttc tttatttact ttctaaaatc caaatacaaa acataaaaat
    17221 aaataaacac agagtaaatt cccaaattat tccatcatta aaagatacga ggcgcgtgta
    17281 agttacaggc aagcgatccg tctaagaaac cattattatc atgacattaa cctataaaaa
    17341 taggcgtatc acgaggccct ttcgtctcgc gcgtttcggt gatgacggtg aaaacctctg
    17401 acacatgcag ctcccggaga cggtcacagc ttgtctgtaa gcggatgccg ggagcagaca
    17461 agcccgtcag ggcgcgtcag cgggtgttgg cgggtgtcgg ggctggctta actatgcggc
    17521 atcagagcag attgtactga gagtgcacca tagatcacga cattactata tatataatat
    17581 aggaagcatt taatagaaca gcatcgtaat atatgtgtac tttgcagtta tgacgccaga
    17641 tggcagtagt ggaagatatt ctttattgaa aaatagcttg tcaccttacg tacaatcttg
    17701 atccggagct tttctttttt tgccgattaa gaattaattc ggtcgaaaaa agaaaaggag
    17761 agggccaaga gggagggcat tggtgactat tgagcacgtg agtatacgtg attaagcaca
    17821 caaaggcagc ttggagtatg tctgttatta atttcacagg tagttctggt ccattggtga
    17881 aagtttgcgg cttgcagagc acagaggccg cagaatgtgc tctagattcc gatgctgact
    17941 tgctgggtat tatatgtgtg cccaatagaa agagaacaat tgacccggtt attgcaagga
    18001 aaatttcaag tcttgtaaaa gcatataaaa atagttcagg cactccgaaa tacttggttg
    18061 gcgtgtttcg taatcaacct aaggaggatg ttttggctct ggtcaatgat tacggcattg
    18121 atatcgtcca actgcatgga gatgagtcgt ggcaagaata ccaagagttc ctcggtttgc
    18181 cagttattaa aagactcgta tttccaaaag actgcaacat actactcagt gcagcttcac
    18241 agaaacctca ttcgtttatt cccttgtttg attcagaagc aggtgggaca ggtgaacttt
    18301 tggattggaa ctcgatttct gactgggttg gaaggcaaga gagccccgaa agcttacatt
    18361 ttatgttagc tggtggactg acgccagaaa atgttggtga tgcgcttaga ttaaatggcg
    18421 ttattggtgt tgatgtaagc ggaggtgtgg agacaaatgg tgtaaaagac tctaacaaaa
    18481 tagcaaattt cgtcaaaaat gctaagaaat aggttattac tgagtagtat ttatttaagt
    18541 attgtttgtg cacttgccga tctatgcggt gtgaaatacc gcacagatgc gtaaggagaa
    18601 aataccgcat caggaaattg taagcgttaa tattttgtta aaattcgcgt taaatttttg
    18661 ttaaatcagc tcatttttta accaataggc cgaaatcggc aaaatccctt ataaatcaaa
    18721 agaatagacc gagatagggt tgagtgttgt tccagtttgg aacaagagtc cactattaaa
    18781 gaacgtggac tccaacgtca aagggcgaaa aaccgtctat cagggcgatg gcccactacg
    18841 tgaacctaac tgtcagacca agtttactca tatatacttt agattgattt aaaacttcat
    18901 ttttaattta aaaggatcta ggtgaagatc ctttttgata atctcatgac caaaatccct
    18961 taacgtgagt tttcgttcca ctgagcgtca gaccccgtag aaaagatcaa aggatcttct
    19021 tgagatcctt tttttctgcg cgtaatctgc tgcttgcaaa caaaaaaacc accgctacca
    19081 gcggtggttt gtttgccgga tcaagagcta ccaactcttt ttccgaaggt aactggcttc
    19141 agcagagcgc agataccaaa tactgtcctt ctagtgtagc cgtagttagg ccaccacttc
    19201 aagaactctg tagcaccgcc tacatacctc gctctgctaa tcctgttacc agtggctgct
    19261 gccagtggcg ataagtcgtg tcttaccggg ttggactcaa gacgatagtt accggataag
    19321 gcgcagcggt cgggctgaac ggggggttcg tgcacacagc ccagcttgga gcgaacgacc
    19381 tacaccgaac tgagatacct acagcgtgag ctatgagaaa gcgccacgct tcccgaaggg
    19441 agaaaggcgg acaggtatcc ggtaagcggc agggtcggaa caggagagcg cacgagggag
    19501 cttccagggg gaaacgcctg gtatctttat agtcctgtcg ggtttcgcca cctctgactt
    19561 gagcgtcgat ttttgtgatg ctcgtcaggg gggcggagcc tatggaaaaa cgccagcaac
    19621 gcggcctttt tacggttcct ggccttttgc tggccttttg ctcacatgtt ctttcctgcg
    19681 ttatcccctg attctgtgga taaccgtatt accgcctttg agtgagctga taccgctcgc
    19741 cgcagccgaa cgaccgagcg cagcgagtca gtgagcgagg aagcggaaga gcgctgactt
    19801 ccgcgtttcc agactttacg aaacacggaa accgaagacc attcatgttg ttgctcaggt
    19861 cgcagacgtt ttgcagcagc agtcgcttca cgttcgctcg cgtatcggtg attcattctg
    19921 ctaaccagta aggcaacccc gccagcctag ccgggtcctc aacgacagga gcacgatcat
    19981 gcgcacccgt cagatccaga catgataaga tacattgatg agtttggaca aaccacaact
    20041 agaatgcagt gaaaaaaatg ctttatttgt gaaatttgtg atgctattgc tttatttgta
    20101 accattataa gctgcaataa acaagttaac aacaacaatt gcattcattt tatgtttcag
    20161 gttcaggggg aggtgtggga ggttttttaa agcaagtaaa acctctacaa atgtggtatg
    20221 gctgattatg atctctagtc aaggcactat acatcaaata ttccttatta acccctttac
    20281 aaattaaaaa gctaaaggta cacaattttt gagcatagtt attaatagca gacactctat
    20341 gcctgtgtgg agtaagaaaa aacagtatgt tatgattata actgttatgc ctacttataa
    20401 aggttacaga atatttttcc ataattttct tgtatagcag tgcagctttt tcctttgtgg
    20461 tgtaaatagc aaagcaagca agagttctat tactaaacac agcatgactc aaaaaactta
    20521 gcaattctga aggaaagtcc ttggggtctt ctacctttct cttctttttt ggaggagtag
    20581 aatgttgaga gtcagcagta gcctcatcat cactagatgg catttcttct gagcaaaaca
    20641 ggttttcctc attaaaggca ttccaccact gctcccattc atcagttcca taggttggaa
    20701 tctaaaatac acaaacaatt agaatcagta gtttaacaca ttatacactt aaaaatttta
    20761 tatttacctt agagctttaa atctctgtag gtagtttgtc caattatgtc acaccacaga
    20821 agtaaggttc cttcacaaag atccggacca aagcggccat cgtgcctccc cactcctgca
    20881 gttcgggggc atggatgcgc ggatagccgc tgctggtttc ctggatgccg acggatttgc
    20941 actgccggta gaactccgcg aggtcgtcca gcctcaggca gcagctgaac caactcgcga
    21001 ggggatcgag cccggggtgg gcgaagaact ccagcatgag atccccgcgc tggaggatca
    21061 tccagccggc gtcccggaaa acgattccga agcccaacct ttcatagaag gcggcggtgg
    21121 aatcgaaatc tcgtgatggc aggttgggcg tcgcttggtc ggtcatttcg aaccccagag
    21181 tcccgctcag aagaactcgt caagaaggcg atagaaggcg atgcgctgcg aatcgggagc
    21241 ggcgataccg taaagcacga ggaagcggtc agcccattcg ccgccaagct cttcagcaat
    21301 atcacgggta gccaacgcta tgtcctgata gcggtccgcc acacccagcc ggccacagtc
    21361 gatgaatcca gaaaagcggc cattttccac catgatattc ggcaagcagg catcgccatg
    21421 ggtcacgacg agatcctcgc cgtcgggcat ccgcgccttg agcctggcga acagttcggc
    21481 tggcgcgagc ccctgatgct cttcgtccag atcatcctga tcgacaagac cggcttccat
    21541 ccgagtacgt gctcgctcga tgcgatgttt cgcttggtgg tcgaatgggc aggtagccgg
    21601 atcaagcgta tgcagccgcc gcattgcatc agccatgatg gatactttct cggcaggagc
    21661 aaggtgagat gacaggagat cctgccccgg cacttcgccc aatagcagcc agtcccttcc
    21721 cgcttcagtg acaacgtcga gcacagctgc gcaaggaacg cccgtcgtgg ccagccacga
    21781 tagccgcgct gcctcgtctt ggagttcatt cagggcaccg gacaggtcgg tcttgacaaa
    21841 aagaaccggg cgcccctgcg ctgacagccg gaacacggcg gcatcagagc agccgattgt
    21901 ctgttgtgcc cagtcatagc cgaatagcct ctccacccaa gcggccggag aacctgcgtg
    21961 caatccatct tgttcaatca tgcgaaacga tcctcatcct gtctcttgat cagatcttga
    22021 tcccctgcgc catcagatcc ttggcggcaa gaaagccatc cagtttactt tgcagggctt
    22081 cccaacctta ccagagggcg ccccagctgg caattccggt tcgcttgctg tccataaaac
    22141 cgcccagtct agctatcgcc atgtaagccc actgcaagct acctgctttc tctttgcgct
    22201 tgcgttttcc cttgtccaga tagcccagta gctgacattc atccggggtc agcaccgttt
    22261 ctgcggactg gctttctacg tgttccgctt cctttagcag cccttgcgcc ctgagtgctt
    22321 gcggcagcgt gagagctcat gagcggagaa cgagatgacg ttggaggggc aaggtcgcgc
    22381 tgattgctgg ggcaacacgt ggagcggatc ggggattgtc tttcttcagc tcgctgatga
    22441 tatgctgacg ctcaatgccg tttggcctcc gactaacgaa aatcccgcat ttggacggct
    22501 gatccgattg gcacggcgga cggcgaatgg cggagcagac gctcgtccgg gggcaatgag
    22561 atatgaaaaa gcctgaactc accgcgacgt atcgggccct ggccagctag ctagagtcga
    22621 cctgcaggtc cccggggatc ggtcttgcct tgctcgtcgg tgatgtactt caccagctcc
    22681 gcgaagtcgc tcttcttgat ggagcgcatg gggacgtgct tggcaatcac gcgcaccccc
    22741 cggccgtttt agcggctaaa aaagtcatgg ctctgccctc gggcggacca cgcccatcat
    22801 gaccttgcca agctcgtcct gcttctcttc gatcttcgcc agcagggcga ggatcgtggc
    22861 atcaccgaac cgcgccgtgc gcgggtcgtc ggtgagccag agtttcagca ggccgcccag
    22921 gcggcccagg tcgccattga tgcgggccag ctcgcggacg tgctcatagt ccacgacgcc
    22981 cgtgattttg tagccctggc cgacggccag caggtaggcc gacaggctca tgccggccgc
    23041 cgccgccttt tcctcaatcg ctcttcgttc gtctggaagg cagtacacct tgataggtgg
    23101 gctgcccttc ctggttggct tggtttcatc agccatccgc ttgccctcat ctgttacgcc
    23161 ggcggtagcc ggccagcctc gcagagcagg attcccgttg agcaccgcca ggtgcgaata
    23221 agggacagtg aagaaggaac acccgctcgc gggtgggcct acttcaccta tcctgcccgg
    23281 ctgacgccgt tggatacacc aaggaaagtc tacacgaacc ctttggcaaa atcctgtata
    23341 tcgtgcgaaa aaggatggat ataccgaaaa aatcgctata atgaccccga agcagggtta
    23401 tgcagcggaa aagatccgtc gacctgcagg catgcaagct ctagcgattc cagacgtccc
    23461 gaaggcgtgg cgcggcttcc ccgtgccgga gcaatcgccc tgggtgggtt acacgacgcc
    23521 cctctatggc ccgtactgac ggacacaccg aagccccggc ggcaaccctc agcggatgcc
    23581 ccggggcttc acgttttccc aggtcagaag cggttttcgg gagtagtgcc ccaactgggg
    23641 taacctttga gttctctcag ttgggggcgt agggtcgccg acatgacaca aggggttgtg
    23701 accggggtgg acacgtacgc gggtgcttac gaccgtcagt cgcgcgagcg cgaaaattcg
    23761 agcgcagcaa gcccagcgac acagcgtagc gccaacgaag acaaggcggc cgaccttcag
    23821 cgcgaagtcg agcgcgacgg gggccggttc aggttcgtcg ggcatttcag cgaagcgccg
    23881 ggcacgtcgg cgttcgggac ggcggagcgc ccggagttcg aacgcatcct gaacgaatgc
    23941 cgcgccgggc ggctcaacat gatcattgtc tatgacgtgt cgcgcttctc gcgcctgaag
    24001 gtcatggacg cgattccgat tgtctcggaa ttgctcgccc tgggcgtgac gattgtttcc
    24061 actcaggaag gcgtcttccg gcagggaaac gtcatggacc tgattcacct gattatgcgg
    24121 ctcgacgcgt cgcacaaaga atcttcgctg aagtcggcga agattctcga cacgaagaac
    24181 cttcagcgcg aattgggcgg gtacgtcggc gggaaggcgc cttacggctt cgagcttgtt
    24241 tcggagacga aggagatcac gcgcaacggc cgaatggtca atgtcgtcat caacaagctt
    24301 gcgcactcga ccactcccct taccggaccc ttcgagttcg agcccgacgt aatccggtgg
    24361 tggtggcgtg agatcaagac gcacaaacac cttcccttca agccgggcag tcaagccgcc
    24421 attcacccgg gcagcatcac ggggctttgt aagcgcatgg acgctgacgc cgtgccgacc
    24481 cggggcgaga cgattgggaa gaagaccgct tcaagcgcct gggacccggc aaccgttatg
    24541 cgaatccttc gggccccgcg tattgcgggc ttcgccgctg aggtgatcta caagaagaag
    24601 ccggacggca cgccgaccac gaagattgag ggttaccgca ttcagcgcga cccgatcacg
    24661 ctccggccgg tcgagcttga ttgcggaccg atcatcgagc ccgctgagtg gtatgagctt
    24721 caggcgtggt tggacggcag ggggcgcggc aaggggcttt cccgggggca agccattctg
    24781 tccgccatgg acaagctgta ctgcgagtgt ggcgccgtca tgacttcgaa gcgcggggaa
    24841 gaatcgatca aggactctta ccgctgccgt cgccggaagg tggtcgaccc gtccgcacct
    24901 gggcagcacg aaggcacgtg caacgtcagc atggcggcac tcgacaagtt cgttgcggaa
    24961 cgcatcttca acaagatcag gcacgccgaa ggcgacgaag agacgttggc gcttctgtgg
    25021 gaagccgccc gacgcttcgg caagctcact gaggcgcctg agaagagcgg cgaacgggcg
    25081 aaccttgttg cggagcgcgc cgacgccctg aacgcccttg aagagctgta cgaagaccgc
    25141 gcggcaggcg cgtacgacgg acccgttggc aggaagcact tccggaagca acaggcagcg
    25201 ctgacgctcc ggcagcaagg ggcggaagag cggcttgccg aacttgaagc cgccgaagcc
    25261 ccgaagcttc cccttgacca atggttcccc gaagacgccg acgctgaccc gaccggccct
    25321 aagtcgtggt gggggcgcgc gtcagtagac gacaagcgcg tgttcgtcgg gctcttcgta
    25381 gacaagatcg ttgtcacgaa gtcgactacg ggcagggggc agggaacgcc catcgagaag
    25441 cgcgcttcga tcacgtgggc gaagccgccg accgacgacg acgaagacga cgcccaggac
    25501 ggcacggaag acgtagcggc gtagcgagac acccgggaag cctgatctac gtctgtcgag
    25561 aagtttctga tcgaaaagtt cgacagcgtc tccgacctga tgcagctctc ggagggcgaa
    25621 gaatctcgtg ctttcagctt cgatgtagga gggcgtggat atgtcctgcg ggtaaatagc
    25681 tgcgccgatg gtttctacaa agatcgacta gt
//
