# Supplementary material for: Extracellular activity of a bacterial protease associated with reduced phage infectivity
Source: PLoS One. 2026 May 14;21(5):e0332566. doi: 10.1371/journal.pone.0332566 (PMC13175485; doi:10.1371/journal.pone.0332566)
Supplement: S5 File — (GBK) [file pone.0332566.s005.gbk]

LOCUS       3_actinomycin-50       10607 bp DNA     circular SYN 30-NOV-2021
DEFINITION  3_actinomycin-50-bp-homo-capture-vector-pCAP03
ACCESSION   .
VERSION     .
KEYWORDS    .
SOURCE      synthetic DNA construct
  ORGANISM  synthetic DNA construct
REFERENCE   1  (bases 1 to 10607)
  AUTHORS   .
  TITLE     .
  AUTHORS   .
  TITLE     Direct Submission
  JOURNAL   Exported Mar 10, 2026 from SnapGene Viewer 7.0.2
            https://www.snapgene.com
FEATURES             Location/Qualifiers
     source          1..10607
                     /mol_type="other DNA"
                     /organism="synthetic DNA construct"
     misc_feature    700..807
                     /label=NP3
                     /note="color: #a6acb3"
     gene            700..749
                     /label=tansposase (outside pathway)
                     /note="color: #a6acb3; direction: RIGHT"
     terminator      700..749
                     /label=300 bp includes terminator acc. to iterm
                     /note="color: #ffffff"
     misc_feature    700..749
                     /label=50 bp homo
                     /note="color: #a6acb3"
     terminator      758..807
                     /label=contains terminator acc. to iTerm
                     /note="color: #ffffff"
     misc_feature    758..807
                     /label=50 bp homology
                     /note="color: #a6acb3"
     CDS             809..1612
                     /codon_start=1
                     /gene="S. cerevisiae URA3"
                     /product="orotidine-5'-phosphate decarboxylase, required 
                     for uracil biosynthesis"
                     /label=URA3
                     /note="yeast auxotrophic marker, counterselectable with 
                     5-fluoroorotic acid (5-FOA)"
                     /note="color: #ff7f50"
                     /translation="MSKATYKERAATHPSPVAAKLFNIMHEKQTNLCASLDVRTTKELL
                     ELVEALGPKICLLKTHVDILTDFSMEGTVKPLKALSAKYNFLLFEDRKFADIGNTVKLQ
                     YSAGVYRIAEWADITNAHGVVGPGIVSGLKQAAEEVTKEPRGLLMLAELSCKGSLATGE
                     YTKGTVDIAKSDKDFVIGFIAQRDMGGRDEGYDWLIMTPGVGLDDKGDALGQQYRTVDD
                     VVSTGSDIIIVGRGLFAKGRDAKVEGERYRKAGWEAYLRRCGQQN"
     misc_feature    1690..2193
                     /label=CEN/ARS
                     /note="S. cerevisiae CEN6 centromere fused to an 
                     autonomously replicating sequence"
                     /note="color: #454f59"
     promoter        2452..2732
                     /gene="S. cerevisiae TRP1"
                     /label=TRP1 promoter
                     /note="color: #ffffff; direction: RIGHT"
     CDS             2733..3407
                     /codon_start=1
                     /gene="S. cerevisiae TRP1"
                     /product="phosphoribosylanthranilate isomerase, required 
                     for tryptophan biosynthesis"
                     /label=TRP1
                     /note="yeast auxotrophic marker"
                     /note="color: #ff7f50"
                     /translation="MSVINFTGSSGPLVKVCGLQSTEAAECALDSDADLLGIICVPNRK
                     RTIDPVIARKISSLVKAYKNSSGTPKYLVGVFRNQPKEDVLALVNDYGIDIVQLHGDES
                     WQEYQEFLGLPVIKRLVFPKDCNILLSAASQKPHSFIPLFDSEAGGTGELLDWNSISDW
                     VGRQESPESLHFMLAGGLTPENVGDALRLNGVIGVDVSGGVETNGVKDSNKIANFVKNA
                     KK"
     rep_origin      3915..4503
                     /direction=RIGHT
                     /label=ori
                     /note="high-copy-number ColE1/pMB1/pBR322/pUC origin of 
                     replication"
                     /note="color: #ffff00"
     polyA_signal    4888..5022
                     /label=SV40 poly(A) signal
                     /note="SV40 polyadenylation signal"
                     /note="color: #a6acb3"
     CDS             complement(5447..5467)
                     /codon_start=1
                     /product="nuclear localization signal of SV40 (simian virus
                     40) large T antigen"
                     /label=SV40 NLS
                     /note="color: #993366"
                     /translation="PKKKRKV"
     intron          5597..5662
                     /label=small t intron
                     /note="SV40 (simian virus 40) small t antigen intron"
                     /note="color: #------"
     CDS             complement(6082..6876)
                     /codon_start=1
                     /gene="aph(3')-II (or nptII)"
                     /product="aminoglycoside phosphotransferase from Tn5"
                     /label=NeoR/KanR
                     /note="confers resistance to neomycin, kanamycin, and G418 
                     (Geneticin(R))"
                     /note="color: #ccffcc"
                     /translation="MIEQDGLHAGSPAAWVERLFGYDWAQQTIGCSDAAVFRLSAQGRP
                     VLFVKTDLSGALNELQDEAARLSWLATTGVPCAAVLDVVTEAGRDWLLLGEVPGQDLLS
                     SHLAPAEKVSIMADAMRRLHTLDPATCPFDHQAKHRIERARTRMEAGLVDQDDLDEEHQ
                     GLAPAELFARLKARMPDGEDLVVTHGDACLPNIMVENGRFSGFIDCGRLGVADRYQDIA
                     LATRDIAEELGGEWADRFLVLYGIAAPDSQRIAFYRLLDEFF"
                     /note="color: black; sequence: GCCCAGTCATAGCCGAATAG"
     CDS             complement(7660..8031)
                     /codon_start=1
                     /gene="traJ"
                     /product="oriT-recognizing protein"
                     /label=traJ
                     /note="color: #993366"
                     /translation="MADETKPTRKGSPPIKVYCLPDERRAIEEKAAAAGMSLSAYLLAV
                     GQGYKITGVVDYEHVRELARINGDLGRLGGLLKLWLTDDPRTARFGDATILALLAKIEE
                     KQDELGKVMMGVVRPRAEP"
     oriT            8064..8173
                     /note="incP origin of transfer"
                     /note="color: #a6acb3"
     CDS             complement(8411..8422)
                     /codon_start=1
                     /product="Factor Xa recognition and cleavage site"
                     /label=Factor Xa site
                     /note="color: #cc99b2
                     Cleavage site after base 8410"
                     /translation="IEGR"
                     /note="color: #31849b"
     CDS             8602..10419
                     /codon_start=1
                     /product="integrase from phage phi-C31"
                     /label=phage phi-C31 integrase
                     /note="color: #993366"
                     /translation="MDTYAGAYDRQSRERENSSAASPATQRSANEDKAADLQREVERDG
                     GRFRFVGHFSEAPGTSAFGTAERPEFERILNECRAGRLNMIIVYDVSRFSRLKVMDAIP
                     IVSELLALGVTIVSTQEGVFRQGNVMDLIHLIMRLDASHKESSLKSAKILDTKNLQREL
                     GGYVGGKAPYGFELVSETKEITRNGRMVNVVINKLAHSTTPLTGPFEFEPDVIRWWWRE
                     IKTHKHLPFKPGSQAAIHPGSITGLCKRMDADAVPTRGETIGKKTASSAWDPATVMRIL
                     RAPRIAGFAAEVIYKKKPDGTPTTKIEGYRIQRDPITLRPVELDCGPIIEPAEWYELQA
                     WLDGRGRGKGLSRGQAILSAMDKLYCECGAVMTSKRGEESIKDSYRCRRRKVVDPSAPG
                     QHEGTCNVSMAALDKFVAERIFNKIRHAEGDEETLALLWEAARRFGKLTEAPEKSGERA
                     NLVAERADALNALEELYEDRAAGAYDGPVGRKHFRKQQAALTLRQQGAEERLAELEAAE
                     APKLPLDQWFPEDADADPTGPKSWWGRASVDDKRVFVGLFVDKIVVTKSTTGRGQGTPI
                     EKRASITWAKPPTDDDEDDAQDGTEDVAA"
ORIGIN
        1 cctacaacaa ctaagaaaat ggctatcatg cggaagctgg tgagaagaac agcatcggga
       61 caagggaagg aagaacaaag acaaagaaaa caaaagaaag caattgaaaa caaaacaaaa
      121 caattttcat tccttctctt atcattcctt ttcttttctt ttctctcatt caacgcactc
      181 catcgtatcc gtattcctct tattttttct ctttctctat atccatttct ttctctctag
      241 gtgtgtcctc tctctctctt caatttctct actccgcatt ccaacgcatc cttcccccaa
      301 cctcccattt cctccttacg gcccgatagc gatcgtcttt ccctcgctat cactcgctac
      361 cggcccctcc tctgcaccgt aacctcctac gtatttacca tatcataaag ttttttccga
      421 cgcttatcgc tgaccccctg ccgccctcct attggcttcc ggattatctt cttgtccata
      481 aggtgatcca tgcttcctga agattcccga aatgtgtcca ctttggcggg gaatcattcc
      541 atccacttct ttctctctcg ctttcctcat tcggcgctcc ccttccgcgt ctcattggtc
      601 ttccgctccg tttttgcttt gccgatgtta cttggggaga ggtgcgataa tcctttcgca
      661 aaaactcggt ttgacgcctc ccatggtata aatagtggct cccgcggtaa ccgctcctac
      721 ctgcgcagac gcggcatcaa agcagtcatg tttaaacgtg actctggccc ggtggctcgg
      781 acacgcctcg ccgacgatca ccctcggtat gtcgaaagct acatataagg aacgtgctgc
      841 tactcatcct agtcctgttg ctgccaagct atttaatatc atgcacgaaa agcaaacaaa
      901 cttgtgtgct tcattggatg ttcgtaccac caaggaatta ctggagttag ttgaagcatt
      961 aggtcccaaa atttgtttac taaaaacaca tgtggatatc ttgactgatt tttccatgga
     1021 gggcacagtt aagccgctaa aggcattatc cgccaagtac aattttttac tcttcgaaga
     1081 cagaaaattt gctgacattg gtaatacagt caaattgcag tactctgcgg gtgtatacag
     1141 aatagcagaa tgggcagaca ttacgaatgc acacggtgtg gtgggcccag gtattgttag
     1201 cggtttgaag caggcggcgg aagaagtaac aaaggaacct agaggccttt tgatgttagc
     1261 agaattgtca tgcaagggct ccctagctac tggagaatat actaagggta ctgttgacat
     1321 tgcgaagagc gacaaagatt ttgttatcgg ctttattgct caaagagaca tgggtggaag
     1381 agatgaaggt tacgattggt tgattatgac acccggtgtg ggtttagatg acaagggaga
     1441 cgcattgggt caacagtata gaaccgtgga tgatgtggtc tctacaggat ctgacattat
     1501 tattgttgga agaggactat ttgcaaaggg aagggatgct aaggtagagg gtgaacgtta
     1561 cagaaaagca ggctgggaag catatttgag aagatgcggc cagcaaaact aaggtacctg
     1621 tatttagaaa aataaacaaa taggggttcc gcgcacattt ccccgaaaag tgccacctgg
     1681 gtccttttca tcacgtgcta taaaaataat tataatttaa attttttaat ataaatatat
     1741 aaattaaaaa tagaaagtaa aaaaagaaat taaagaaaaa atagtttttg ttttccgaag
     1801 atgtaaaaga ctctaggggg atcgccaaca aatactacct tttatcttgc tcttcctgct
     1861 ctcaggtatt aatgccgaat tgtttcatct tgtctgtgta gaagaccaca cacgaaaatc
     1921 ctgtgatttt acattttact tatcgttaat cgaatgtata tctatttaat ctgcttttct
     1981 tgtctaataa atatatatgt aaagtacgct ttttgttgaa attttttaaa cctttgttta
     2041 tttttttttc ttcattccgt aactcttcta ccttctttat ttactttcta aaatccaaat
     2101 acaaaacata aaaataaata aacacagagt aaattcccaa attattccat cattaaaaga
     2161 tacgaggcgc gtgtaagtta caggcaagcg atccgtctaa gaaaccatta ttatcatgac
     2221 attaacctat aaaaataggc gtatcacgag gccctttcgt ctcgcgcgtt tcggtgatga
     2281 cggtgaaaac ctctgacaca tgcagctccc ggagacggtc acagcttgtc tgtaagcgga
     2341 tgccgggagc agacaagccc gtcagggcgc gtcagcgggt gttggcgggt gtcggggctg
     2401 gcttaactat gcggcatcag agcagattgt actgagagtg caccatagat cacgacatta
     2461 ctatatatat aatataggaa gcatttaata gaacagcatc gtaatatatg tgtactttgc
     2521 agttatgacg ccagatggca gtagtggaag atattcttta ttgaaaaata gcttgtcacc
     2581 ttacgtacaa tcttgatccg gagcttttct ttttttgccg attaagaatt aattcggtcg
     2641 aaaaaagaaa aggagagggc caagagggag ggcattggtg actattgagc acgtgagtat
     2701 acgtgattaa gcacacaaag gcagcttgga gtatgtctgt tattaatttc acaggtagtt
     2761 ctggtccatt ggtgaaagtt tgcggcttgc agagcacaga ggccgcagaa tgtgctctag
     2821 attccgatgc tgacttgctg ggtattatat gtgtgcccaa tagaaagaga acaattgacc
     2881 cggttattgc aaggaaaatt tcaagtcttg taaaagcata taaaaatagt tcaggcactc
     2941 cgaaatactt ggttggcgtg tttcgtaatc aacctaagga ggatgttttg gctctggtca
     3001 atgattacgg cattgatatc gtccaactgc atggagatga gtcgtggcaa gaataccaag
     3061 agttcctcgg tttgccagtt attaaaagac tcgtatttcc aaaagactgc aacatactac
     3121 tcagtgcagc ttcacagaaa cctcattcgt ttattccctt gtttgattca gaagcaggtg
     3181 ggacaggtga acttttggat tggaactcga tttctgactg ggttggaagg caagagagcc
     3241 ccgaaagctt acattttatg ttagctggtg gactgacgcc agaaaatgtt ggtgatgcgc
     3301 ttagattaaa tggcgttatt ggtgttgatg taagcggagg tgtggagaca aatggtgtaa
     3361 aagactctaa caaaatagca aatttcgtca aaaatgctaa gaaataggtt attactgagt
     3421 agtatttatt taagtattgt ttgtgcactt gccgatctat gcggtgtgaa ataccgcaca
     3481 gatgcgtaag gagaaaatac cgcatcagga aattgtaagc gttaatattt tgttaaaatt
     3541 cgcgttaaat ttttgttaaa tcagctcatt ttttaaccaa taggccgaaa tcggcaaaat
     3601 cccttataaa tcaaaagaat agaccgagat agggttgagt gttgttccag tttggaacaa
     3661 gagtccacta ttaaagaacg tggactccaa cgtcaaaggg cgaaaaaccg tctatcaggg
     3721 cgatggccca ctacgtgaac ctaactgtca gaccaagttt actcatatat actttagatt
     3781 gatttaaaac ttcattttta atttaaaagg atctaggtga agatcctttt tgataatctc
     3841 atgaccaaaa tcccttaacg tgagttttcg ttccactgag cgtcagaccc cgtagaaaag
     3901 atcaaaggat cttcttgaga tccttttttt ctgcgcgtaa tctgctgctt gcaaacaaaa
     3961 aaaccaccgc taccagcggt ggtttgtttg ccggatcaag agctaccaac tctttttccg
     4021 aaggtaactg gcttcagcag agcgcagata ccaaatactg tccttctagt gtagccgtag
     4081 ttaggccacc acttcaagaa ctctgtagca ccgcctacat acctcgctct gctaatcctg
     4141 ttaccagtgg ctgctgccag tggcgataag tcgtgtctta ccgggttgga ctcaagacga
     4201 tagttaccgg ataaggcgca gcggtcgggc tgaacggggg gttcgtgcac acagcccagc
     4261 ttggagcgaa cgacctacac cgaactgaga tacctacagc gtgagctatg agaaagcgcc
     4321 acgcttcccg aagggagaaa ggcggacagg tatccggtaa gcggcagggt cggaacagga
     4381 gagcgcacga gggagcttcc agggggaaac gcctggtatc tttatagtcc tgtcgggttt
     4441 cgccacctct gacttgagcg tcgatttttg tgatgctcgt caggggggcg gagcctatgg
     4501 aaaaacgcca gcaacgcggc ctttttacgg ttcctggcct tttgctggcc ttttgctcac
     4561 atgttctttc ctgcgttatc ccctgattct gtggataacc gtattaccgc ctttgagtga
     4621 gctgataccg ctcgccgcag ccgaacgacc gagcgcagcg agtcagtgag cgaggaagcg
     4681 gaagagcgct gacttccgcg tttccagact ttacgaaaca cggaaaccga agaccattca
     4741 tgttgttgct caggtcgcag acgttttgca gcagcagtcg cttcacgttc gctcgcgtat
     4801 cggtgattca ttctgctaac cagtaaggca accccgccag cctagccggg tcctcaacga
     4861 caggagcacg atcatgcgca cccgtcagat ccagacatga taagatacat tgatgagttt
     4921 ggacaaacca caactagaat gcagtgaaaa aaatgcttta tttgtgaaat ttgtgatgct
     4981 attgctttat ttgtaaccat tataagctgc aataaacaag ttaacaacaa caattgcatt
     5041 cattttatgt ttcaggttca gggggaggtg tgggaggttt tttaaagcaa gtaaaacctc
     5101 tacaaatgtg gtatggctga ttatgatctc tagtcaaggc actatacatc aaatattcct
     5161 tattaacccc tttacaaatt aaaaagctaa aggtacacaa tttttgagca tagttattaa
     5221 tagcagacac tctatgcctg tgtggagtaa gaaaaaacag tatgttatga ttataactgt
     5281 tatgcctact tataaaggtt acagaatatt tttccataat tttcttgtat agcagtgcag
     5341 ctttttcctt tgtggtgtaa atagcaaagc aagcaagagt tctattacta aacacagcat
     5401 gactcaaaaa acttagcaat tctgaaggaa agtccttggg gtcttctacc tttctcttct
     5461 tttttggagg agtagaatgt tgagagtcag cagtagcctc atcatcacta gatggcattt
     5521 cttctgagca aaacaggttt tcctcattaa aggcattcca ccactgctcc cattcatcag
     5581 ttccataggt tggaatctaa aatacacaaa caattagaat cagtagttta acacattata
     5641 cacttaaaaa ttttatattt accttagagc tttaaatctc tgtaggtagt ttgtccaatt
     5701 atgtcacacc acagaagtaa ggttccttca caaagatccg gaccaaagcg gccatcgtgc
     5761 ctccccactc ctgcagttcg ggggcatgga tgcgcggata gccgctgctg gtttcctgga
     5821 tgccgacgga tttgcactgc cggtagaact ccgcgaggtc gtccagcctc aggcagcagc
     5881 tgaaccaact cgcgagggga tcgagcccgg ggtgggcgaa gaactccagc atgagatccc
     5941 cgcgctggag gatcatccag ccggcgtccc ggaaaacgat tccgaagccc aacctttcat
     6001 agaaggcggc ggtggaatcg aaatctcgtg atggcaggtt gggcgtcgct tggtcggtca
     6061 tttcgaaccc cagagtcccg ctcagaagaa ctcgtcaaga aggcgataga aggcgatgcg
     6121 ctgcgaatcg ggagcggcga taccgtaaag cacgaggaag cggtcagccc attcgccgcc
     6181 aagctcttca gcaatatcac gggtagccaa cgctatgtcc tgatagcggt ccgccacacc
     6241 cagccggcca cagtcgatga atccagaaaa gcggccattt tccaccatga tattcggcaa
     6301 gcaggcatcg ccatgggtca cgacgagatc ctcgccgtcg ggcatccgcg ccttgagcct
     6361 ggcgaacagt tcggctggcg cgagcccctg atgctcttcg tccagatcat cctgatcgac
     6421 aagaccggct tccatccgag tacgtgctcg ctcgatgcga tgtttcgctt ggtggtcgaa
     6481 tgggcaggta gccggatcaa gcgtatgcag ccgccgcatt gcatcagcca tgatggatac
     6541 tttctcggca ggagcaaggt gagatgacag gagatcctgc cccggcactt cgcccaatag
     6601 cagccagtcc cttcccgctt cagtgacaac gtcgagcaca gctgcgcaag gaacgcccgt
     6661 cgtggccagc cacgatagcc gcgctgcctc gtcttggagt tcattcaggg caccggacag
     6721 gtcggtcttg acaaaaagaa ccgggcgccc ctgcgctgac agccggaaca cggcggcatc
     6781 agagcagccg attgtctgtt gtgcccagtc atagccgaat agcctctcca cccaagcggc
     6841 cggagaacct gcgtgcaatc catcttgttc aatcatgcga aacgatcctc atcctgtctc
     6901 ttgatcagat cttgatcccc tgcgccatca gatccttggc ggcaagaaag ccatccagtt
     6961 tactttgcag ggcttcccaa ccttaccaga gggcgcccca gctggcaatt ccggttcgct
     7021 tgctgtccat aaaaccgccc agtctagcta tcgccatgta agcccactgc aagctacctg
     7081 ctttctcttt gcgcttgcgt tttcccttgt ccagatagcc cagtagctga cattcatccg
     7141 gggtcagcac cgtttctgcg gactggcttt ctacgtgttc cgcttccttt agcagccctt
     7201 gcgccctgag tgcttgcggc agcgtgagag ctcatgagcg gagaacgaga tgacgttgga
     7261 ggggcaaggt cgcgctgatt gctggggcaa cacgtggagc ggatcgggga ttgtctttct
     7321 tcagctcgct gatgatatgc tgacgctcaa tgccgtttgg cctccgacta acgaaaatcc
     7381 cgcatttgga cggctgatcc gattggcacg gcggacggcg aatggcggag cagacgctcg
     7441 tccgggggca atgagatatg aaaaagcctg aactcaccgc gacgtatcgg gccctggcca
     7501 gctagctaga gtcgacctgc aggtccccgg ggatcggtct tgccttgctc gtcggtgatg
     7561 tacttcacca gctccgcgaa gtcgctcttc ttgatggagc gcatggggac gtgcttggca
     7621 atcacgcgca ccccccggcc gttttagcgg ctaaaaaagt catggctctg ccctcgggcg
     7681 gaccacgccc atcatgacct tgccaagctc gtcctgcttc tcttcgatct tcgccagcag
     7741 ggcgaggatc gtggcatcac cgaaccgcgc cgtgcgcggg tcgtcggtga gccagagttt
     7801 cagcaggccg cccaggcggc ccaggtcgcc attgatgcgg gccagctcgc ggacgtgctc
     7861 atagtccacg acgcccgtga ttttgtagcc ctggccgacg gccagcaggt aggccgacag
     7921 gctcatgccg gccgccgccg ccttttcctc aatcgctctt cgttcgtctg gaaggcagta
     7981 caccttgata ggtgggctgc ccttcctggt tggcttggtt tcatcagcca tccgcttgcc
     8041 ctcatctgtt acgccggcgg tagccggcca gcctcgcaga gcaggattcc cgttgagcac
     8101 cgccaggtgc gaataaggga cagtgaagaa ggaacacccg ctcgcgggtg ggcctacttc
     8161 acctatcctg cccggctgac gccgttggat acaccaagga aagtctacac gaaccctttg
     8221 gcaaaatcct gtatatcgtg cgaaaaagga tggatatacc gaaaaaatcg ctataatgac
     8281 cccgaagcag ggttatgcag cggaaaagat ccgtcgacct gcaggcatgc aagctctagc
     8341 gattccagac gtcccgaagg cgtggcgcgg cttccccgtg ccggagcaat cgccctgggt
     8401 gggttacacg acgcccctct atggcccgta ctgacggaca caccgaagcc ccggcggcaa
     8461 ccctcagcgg atgccccggg gcttcacgtt ttcccaggtc agaagcggtt ttcgggagta
     8521 gtgccccaac tggggtaacc tttgagttct ctcagttggg ggcgtagggt cgccgacatg
     8581 acacaagggg ttgtgaccgg ggtggacacg tacgcgggtg cttacgaccg tcagtcgcgc
     8641 gagcgcgaaa attcgagcgc agcaagccca gcgacacagc gtagcgccaa cgaagacaag
     8701 gcggccgacc ttcagcgcga agtcgagcgc gacgggggcc ggttcaggtt cgtcgggcat
     8761 ttcagcgaag cgccgggcac gtcggcgttc gggacggcgg agcgcccgga gttcgaacgc
     8821 atcctgaacg aatgccgcgc cgggcggctc aacatgatca ttgtctatga cgtgtcgcgc
     8881 ttctcgcgcc tgaaggtcat ggacgcgatt ccgattgtct cggaattgct cgccctgggc
     8941 gtgacgattg tttccactca ggaaggcgtc ttccggcagg gaaacgtcat ggacctgatt
     9001 cacctgatta tgcggctcga cgcgtcgcac aaagaatctt cgctgaagtc ggcgaagatt
     9061 ctcgacacga agaaccttca gcgcgaattg ggcgggtacg tcggcgggaa ggcgccttac
     9121 ggcttcgagc ttgtttcgga gacgaaggag atcacgcgca acggccgaat ggtcaatgtc
     9181 gtcatcaaca agcttgcgca ctcgaccact ccccttaccg gacccttcga gttcgagccc
     9241 gacgtaatcc ggtggtggtg gcgtgagatc aagacgcaca aacaccttcc cttcaagccg
     9301 ggcagtcaag ccgccattca cccgggcagc atcacggggc tttgtaagcg catggacgct
     9361 gacgccgtgc cgacccgggg cgagacgatt gggaagaaga ccgcttcaag cgcctgggac
     9421 ccggcaaccg ttatgcgaat ccttcgggcc ccgcgtattg cgggcttcgc cgctgaggtg
     9481 atctacaaga agaagccgga cggcacgccg accacgaaga ttgagggtta ccgcattcag
     9541 cgcgacccga tcacgctccg gccggtcgag cttgattgcg gaccgatcat cgagcccgct
     9601 gagtggtatg agcttcaggc gtggttggac ggcagggggc gcggcaaggg gctttcccgg
     9661 gggcaagcca ttctgtccgc catggacaag ctgtactgcg agtgtggcgc cgtcatgact
     9721 tcgaagcgcg gggaagaatc gatcaaggac tcttaccgct gccgtcgccg gaaggtggtc
     9781 gacccgtccg cacctgggca gcacgaaggc acgtgcaacg tcagcatggc ggcactcgac
     9841 aagttcgttg cggaacgcat cttcaacaag atcaggcacg ccgaaggcga cgaagagacg
     9901 ttggcgcttc tgtgggaagc cgcccgacgc ttcggcaagc tcactgaggc gcctgagaag
     9961 agcggcgaac gggcgaacct tgttgcggag cgcgccgacg ccctgaacgc ccttgaagag
    10021 ctgtacgaag accgcgcggc aggcgcgtac gacggacccg ttggcaggaa gcacttccgg
    10081 aagcaacagg cagcgctgac gctccggcag caaggggcgg aagagcggct tgccgaactt
    10141 gaagccgccg aagccccgaa gcttcccctt gaccaatggt tccccgaaga cgccgacgct
    10201 gacccgaccg gccctaagtc gtggtggggg cgcgcgtcag tagacgacaa gcgcgtgttc
    10261 gtcgggctct tcgtagacaa gatcgttgtc acgaagtcga ctacgggcag ggggcaggga
    10321 acgcccatcg agaagcgcgc ttcgatcacg tgggcgaagc cgccgaccga cgacgacgaa
    10381 gacgacgccc aggacggcac ggaagacgta gcggcgtagc gagacacccg ggaagcctga
    10441 tctacgtctg tcgagaagtt tctgatcgaa aagttcgaca gcgtctccga cctgatgcag
    10501 ctctcggagg gcgaagaatc tcgtgctttc agcttcgatg taggagggcg tggatatgtc
    10561 ctgcgggtaa atagctgcgc cgatggtttc tacaaagatc gactagt
//
